# Supplementary material for: The mIAA7 degron improves auxin-mediated degradation in Caenorhabditis elegans
Source: G3 (Bethesda). 2022 Aug 27;12(10):jkac222. doi: 10.1093/g3journal/jkac222 (PMC9526053; doi:10.1093/g3journal/jkac222)
Supplement: jkac222_File_S1 [file jkac222_file_s1.zip › Supplemental File 1/Plasmids/pjjs003.gb]

LOCUS       pJJS003                 4015 bp ds-DNA     circular     11-MAY-2022
DEFINITION  .
FEATURES             Location/Qualifiers
     rep_origin      complement(12..452)
                     /label="F1 ori"
                     /ApEinfo_revcolor=#d59687
                     /ApEinfo_fwdcolor=#d59687
     rep_origin      24..330
                     /label="F1 ori"
                     /ApEinfo_revcolor=#b1ff67
                     /ApEinfo_fwdcolor=#b1ff67
     CDS             complement(463..531)
                     /label="LacZ alpha"
                     /ApEinfo_revcolor=#84b0dc
                     /ApEinfo_fwdcolor=#84b0dc
     primer_bind     602..619
                     /label="M13-fwd"
                     /ApEinfo_revcolor=#84b0dc
                     /ApEinfo_fwdcolor=#84b0dc
     primer_bind     626..645
                     /label="T7"
                     /ApEinfo_revcolor=#84b0dc
                     /ApEinfo_fwdcolor=#84b0dc
     misc_feature    654..656
                     /label="Start"
                     /ApEinfo_revcolor=#85dae9
                     /ApEinfo_fwdcolor=#85dae9
     misc_feature    657..764
                     /label="miniIAA7"
                     /ApEinfo_revcolor=#ffef86
                     /ApEinfo_fwdcolor=#ffef86
     misc_feature    816..911
                     /label="miniIAA7"
                     /ApEinfo_revcolor=#ffef86
                     /ApEinfo_fwdcolor=#ffef86
     misc_feature    912..1064
                     /label="mCherry_cai_0.99"
                     /ApEinfo_revcolor=#f58a5e
                     /ApEinfo_fwdcolor=#f58a5e
     misc_feature    1116..1337
                     /label="mCherry_cai_0.99"
                     /ApEinfo_revcolor=#f58a5e
                     /ApEinfo_fwdcolor=#f58a5e
     misc_feature    1389..1596
                     /label="mCherry_cai_0.99"
                     /ApEinfo_revcolor=#f58a5e
                     /ApEinfo_fwdcolor=#f58a5e
     misc_feature    1648..1769
                     /label="mCherry_cai_0.99"
                     /ApEinfo_revcolor=#f58a5e
                     /ApEinfo_fwdcolor=#f58a5e
     misc_feature    1770..1805
                     /label="N-tag Linker"
                     /ApEinfo_revcolor=#b4abac
                     /ApEinfo_fwdcolor=#b4abac
     primer_bind     complement(1828..1847)
                     /label="T3"
                     /ApEinfo_revcolor=#85dae9
                     /ApEinfo_fwdcolor=#85dae9
     primer_bind     complement(1865..1885)
                     /label="M13-rev"
                     /ApEinfo_revcolor=#84b0dc
                     /ApEinfo_fwdcolor=#84b0dc
     misc_binding    complement(1891..1913)
                     /label="LacO"
                     /ApEinfo_revcolor=#84b0dc
                     /ApEinfo_fwdcolor=#84b0dc
     rep_origin      complement(2253..2935)
                     /label="ColE1 origin"
                     /ApEinfo_revcolor=#b7e6d7
                     /ApEinfo_fwdcolor=#b7e6d7
     CDS             complement(3033..3692)
                     /label="AmpR"
                     /ApEinfo_revcolor=#ffef86
                     /ApEinfo_fwdcolor=#ffef86
ORIGIN
        1 CACCTGNNNN NNNNNNNNNN NNNNNNNNNN NNNNNNNNNN NNNNNNNNNN NNNNNNNNNN
       61 NNNNNNNNNN NNNNNNNNNN NNNNNNNNNN NNNNNNNNNN NNNNNNNNNN NNNNNNNNNN
      121 NNNNNNNNNN CNNNNNNNNN NNNNNNNNNN NNNNNNNNNN NNNNNNNNNN NNNNNNNNNN
      181 NNNNNNNNNN NNNNNNNNNN NNNNNNNNNN NNNNNNNNNN NNANNNNNNN NNNNNNNNNN
      241 NNNNNNNNNN NNNNNNNNNN NNNNNNNNNN NNCCTTTGAC GTTGGAGTCC ACGTTCTTTN
      301 NNNNNNNNNN NNNNNNNNNN NNNNNNNNNN NNNNNNACCC TATCTCGGTC TATTCTTTTG
      361 ATTTATAAGG GATTTTGCCG ATTTCGGCCT ATTGGTTAAA AAATGAGCTG ATTTAACAAA
      421 AATTTAACGC GAATTTTAAC AAAATATTAA CGCTTACAAT TTCCATTCGC CATTCAGGCT
      481 GCGCAACTGT TGGGAAGGGC GATCGGTGCG GGCCTCTTCG CTATTACGCC AGCTGGCGAA
      541 AGGGGGATGT GCTGCAAGGC GATTAAGTTG GGTAACGCCA GGGTTTTCCC AGTCACGACG
      601 TTGTAAAACG ACGGCCAGTG AATTGTAATA CGACTCACTA TAGGGCGAAT TGGATGGGAT
      661 TCTCCGAGAC CGTCGACCTC ATGCTCAACC TCCAATCCAA CAAGGAGGGA TCCGTCGACC
      721 TCAAGAACGT CTCCGCCGTC CCAAAGGAGA AGACCACCCT CAAGgtaagt ttaaacatat
      781 atatactaac taaccctgat tatttaaatt ttcagGACCC ATCCAAGCCA CCAGCCAAGG
      841 CCCAAGTCGT CGGATGGCCA CCAGTCCGTA ACTACCGTAA GAACATGATG ACCCAACAAA
      901 AGACCTCCTC CATGTCCAAG GGAGAGGAGG ACAACATGGC CATCATCAAG GAGTTCATGC
      961 GTTTCAAGGT CCACATGGAG GGATCAGTCA ACGGACACGA GTTCGAGATC GAGGGAGAGG
     1021 GAGAGGGACG TCCATACGAG GGAACCCAAA CCGCCAAGCT CAAGgtaagt ttaaacatat
     1081 atatactaac taaccctgat tatttaaatt ttcagGTCAC CAAGGGAGGA CCACTCCCAT
     1141 TCGCCTGGGA CATCCTCTCC CCACAATTCA TGTACGGATC AAAGGCCTAC GTCAAGCACC
     1201 CAGCCGACAT CCCAGACTAC CTCAAGCTCT CCTTCCCAGA GGGATTCAAG TGGGAGCGTG
     1261 TCATGAACTT CGAGGACGGA GGAGTCGTCA CCGTCACCCA AGACTCCTCC CTCCAAGACG
     1321 GAGAGTTCAT CTACAAGgta agtttaaaca gttcggtact aactaaccat acatatttaa
     1381 attttcagGT CAAGCTCCGT GGAACCAACT TCCCATCCGA CGGACCAGTC ATGCAAAAGA
     1441 AGACCATGGG ATGGGAGGCC TCCTCCGAGC GTATGTACCC AGAGGACGGA GCCCTCAAGG
     1501 GAGAGATCAA GCAACGTCTC AAGCTCAAGG ACGGAGGACA CTACGACGCC GAGGTCAAGA
     1561 CCACCTACAA GGCCAAGAAG CCAGTCCAAC TCCCAGgtaa gtttaaacat gattttacta
     1621 actaactaat ctgatttaaa ttttcagGAG CCTACAACGT CAACATCAAG CTCGACATCA
     1681 CCTCCCACAA CGAGGACTAC ACCATCGTCG AGCAATACGA GCGTGCCGAG GGACGTCACT
     1741 CCACCGGAGG AATGGACGAG CTCTACAAGG GCAGCGGTGG CAGTGGAGGT ACCGGCGGAA
     1801 GCGGTGCGGT GGAGCTCCAG CTTTTGTTCC CTTTAGTGAG GGTTAATTTC GAGCTTGGCG
     1861 TAATCATGGT CATAGCTGTT TCCTGTGTGA AATTGTTATC CGCTCACAAT TCCACACAAC
     1921 ATACGAGCCG GAAGCATAAA GTGTAAAGCC TGGGGTGCCT AATGAGTGAG CTAACTCACA
     1981 TTAATTGCGT TGCGCTCACT GCCCGCTTTC CAGTCGGGAA ACCTGTCGTG CCAGCTGCAT
     2041 TAATGAATCG GCCAACGCGC GGGGAGAGGC GGTTTGCGTA TTGGGCGCTC TTCCGCTTCC
     2101 TCGCTCACTG ACTCGCTGCG CTCGGTCGTT CGGCTGCGGC GAGCGGTATC AGCTCACTCA
     2161 AAGGCGGTAA TACGGTTATC CACAGAATCA GGGGATAACG CAGGAAAGAA CATGTGAGCA
     2221 AAAGGCCAGC AAAAGGCCAG GAACCGTAAA AAGGCCGCGT TGCTGGCGTT TTTCCATAGG
     2281 CTCCGCCCCC CTGACGAGCA TCACAAAAAT CGACGCTCAA GTCAGAGGTG GCGAAACCCG
     2341 ACAGGACTAT AAAGATACCA GGCGTTTCCC CCTGGAAGCT CCCTCGTGCG CTCTCCTGTT
     2401 CCGACCCTGC CGCTTACCGG ATACCTGTCC GCCTTTCTCC CTTCGGGAAG CGTGGCGCTT
     2461 TCTCATAGCT CACGCTGTAG GTATCTCAGT TCGGTGTAGG TCGTTCGCTC CAAGCTGGGC
     2521 TGTGTGCACG AACCCCCCGT TCAGCCCGAC CGCTGCGCCT TATCCGGTAA CTATCGTCTT
     2581 GAGTCCAACC CGGTAAGACA CGACTTATCG CCACTGGCAG CAGCCACTGG TAACAGGATT
     2641 AGCAGAGCGA GGTATGTAGG CGGTGCTACA GAGTTCTTGA AGTGGTGGCC TAACTACGGC
     2701 TACACTAGAA GGACAGTATT TGGTATCTGC GCTCTGCTGA AGCCAGTTAC CTTCGGAAAA
     2761 AGAGTTGGTA GCTCTTGATC CGGCAAACAA ACCACCGCTG GTAGCGGTGG TTTTTTTGTT
     2821 TGCAAGCAGC AGATTACGCG CAGAAAAAAA GGATCTCAAG AAGATCCTTT GATCTTTTCT
     2881 ACGGGGTCTG ACGCTCAGTG GAACGAAAAC TCACGTTAAG GGATTTTGGT CATGAGATTA
     2941 TCAAAAAGGA TCTTCACCTA GATCCTTTTA AATTAAAAAT GAAGTTTTAA ATCAATCTAA
     3001 AGTATATATG AGTAAACTTG GTCTGACAGT TACCAATGCT TAATCAGTGA GGCACCTATC
     3061 TCAGCGATCT GTCTATTTCG TTCATCCATA GTTGCCTGAC TCCCCGTCGT GTAGATAACT
     3121 ACGATACGGG AGGGCTTACC ATCTGGCCCC AGTGCTGCAA TGATACCGCG AGACCCACGC
     3181 TCACCGGCTC CAGATTTATC AGCAATAAAC CAGCCAGCCG GAAGGGCCGA GCGCAGAAGT
     3241 GGTCCTGCAA CTTTATCCGC CTCCATCCAG TCTATTAATT GTTGCCGGGA AGCTAGAGTA
     3301 AGTAGTTCGC CAGTTAATAG TTTGCGCAAC GTTGTTGCCA TTGCTACAGG CATCGTGGTG
     3361 TCACGCTCGT CGTTTGGTAT GGCTTCATTC AGCTCCGGTT CCCAACGATC AAGGCGAGTT
     3421 ACATGATCCC CCATGTTGTG CAAAAAAGCG GTTAGCTCCT TCGGTCCTCC GATCGTTGTC
     3481 AGAAGTAAGT TGGCCGCAGT GTTATCACTC ATGGTTATGG CAGCACTGCA TAATTCTCTT
     3541 ACTGTCATGC CATCCGTAAG ATGCTTTTCT GTGACTGGTG AGTACTCAAC CAAGTCATTC
     3601 TGAGAATAGT GTATGCGGCG ACCGAGTTGC TCTTGCCCGG CGTCAATACG GGATAATACC
     3661 GCGCCACATA GCAGAACTTT AAAAGTGCTC ATCATTGGAA AACGTTCTTC GGGGCGAAAA
     3721 CTCTCAAGGA TCTTACCGCT GTTGAGATCC AGTTCGATGT AACCCACTCG TGCACCCAAC
     3781 TGATCTTCAG CATCTTTTAC TTTCACCAGC GTTTCTGGGT GAGCAAAAAC AGGAAGGCAA
     3841 AATGCCGCAA AAAAGGGAAT AAGGGCGACA CGGAAATGTT GAATACTCAT ACTCTTCCTT
     3901 TTTCAATATT ATTGAAGCAT TTATCAGGGT TATTGTCTCA TGAGCGGATA CATATTTGAA
     3961 TGTATTTAGA AAAATAAACA AATAGGGGTT CCGCGCACAT TTCCCCGAAA AGTGC
//
