# Supplementary material for: The mIAA7 degron improves auxin-mediated degradation in Caenorhabditis elegans
Source: G3 (Bethesda). 2022 Aug 27;12(10):jkac222. doi: 10.1093/g3journal/jkac222 (PMC9526053; doi:10.1093/g3journal/jkac222)
Supplement: jkac222_File_S1 [file jkac222_file_s1.zip › Supplemental File 1/Plasmids/pjjs007.gb]

LOCUS       pJJS007                 4006 bp ds-DNA     circular     11-MAY-2022
DEFINITION  .
FEATURES             Location/Qualifiers
     rep_origin      complement(12..452)
                     /label="F1 ori"
                     /ApEinfo_revcolor=#d59687
                     /ApEinfo_fwdcolor=#d59687
     rep_origin      24..330
                     /label="F1 ori"
                     /ApEinfo_revcolor=#b1ff67
                     /ApEinfo_fwdcolor=#b1ff67
     CDS             complement(463..531)
                     /label="LacZ alpha"
                     /ApEinfo_revcolor=#84b0dc
                     /ApEinfo_fwdcolor=#84b0dc
     primer_bind     602..619
                     /label="M13-fwd"
                     /ApEinfo_revcolor=#84b0dc
                     /ApEinfo_fwdcolor=#84b0dc
     primer_bind     626..645
                     /label="T7"
                     /ApEinfo_revcolor=#84b0dc
                     /ApEinfo_fwdcolor=#84b0dc
     misc_feature    654..656
                     /label="Start"
                     /ApEinfo_revcolor=#85dae9
                     /ApEinfo_fwdcolor=#85dae9
     misc_feature    657..764
                     /label="miniIAA7"
                     /ApEinfo_revcolor=#ffef86
                     /ApEinfo_fwdcolor=#ffef86
     misc_feature    816..911
                     /label="miniIAA7"
                     /ApEinfo_revcolor=#ffef86
                     /ApEinfo_fwdcolor=#ffef86
     CDS             912..1064
                     /label="mScarlet with introns"
                     /ApEinfo_revcolor=#cc3366
                     /ApEinfo_fwdcolor=#cc3366
     CDS             1116..1328
                     /label="mScarlet with introns"
                     /ApEinfo_revcolor=#cc3366
                     /ApEinfo_fwdcolor=#cc3366
     CDS             1380..1550
                     /label="mScarlet with introns"
                     /ApEinfo_revcolor=#cc3366
                     /ApEinfo_fwdcolor=#cc3366
     CDS             1602..1760
                     /label="mScarlet with introns"
                     /ApEinfo_revcolor=#cc3366
                     /ApEinfo_fwdcolor=#cc3366
     misc_feature    1761..1796
                     /label="N-tag Linker"
                     /ApEinfo_revcolor=#b4abac
                     /ApEinfo_fwdcolor=#b4abac
     primer_bind     complement(1819..1838)
                     /label="T3"
                     /ApEinfo_revcolor=#85dae9
                     /ApEinfo_fwdcolor=#85dae9
     primer_bind     complement(1856..1876)
                     /label="M13-rev"
                     /ApEinfo_revcolor=#84b0dc
                     /ApEinfo_fwdcolor=#84b0dc
     misc_binding    complement(1882..1904)
                     /label="LacO"
                     /ApEinfo_revcolor=#84b0dc
                     /ApEinfo_fwdcolor=#84b0dc
     rep_origin      complement(2244..2926)
                     /label="ColE1 origin"
                     /ApEinfo_revcolor=#b7e6d7
                     /ApEinfo_fwdcolor=#b7e6d7
     CDS             complement(3024..3683)
                     /label="AmpR"
                     /ApEinfo_revcolor=#ffef86
                     /ApEinfo_fwdcolor=#ffef86
ORIGIN
        1 CACCTGNNNN NNNNNNNNNN NNNNNNNNNN NNNNNNNNNN NNNNNNNNNN NNNNNNNNNN
       61 NNNNNNNNNN NNNNNNNNNN NNNNNNNNNN NNNNNNNNNN NNNNNNNNNN NNNNNNNNNN
      121 NNNNNNNNNN CNNNNNNNNN NNNNNNNNNN NNNNNNNNNN NNNNNNNNNN NNNNNNNNNN
      181 NNNNNNNNNN NNNNNNNNNN NNNNNNNNNN NNNNNNNNNN NNANNNNNNN NNNNNNNNNN
      241 NNNNNNNNNN NNNNNNNNNN NNNNNNNNNN NNCCTTTGAC GTTGGAGTCC ACGTTCTTTN
      301 NNNNNNNNNN NNNNNNNNNN NNNNNNNNNN NNNNNNACCC TATCTCGGTC TATTCTTTTG
      361 ATTTATAAGG GATTTTGCCG ATTTCGGCCT ATTGGTTAAA AAATGAGCTG ATTTAACAAA
      421 AATTTAACGC GAATTTTAAC AAAATATTAA CGCTTACAAT TTCCATTCGC CATTCAGGCT
      481 GCGCAACTGT TGGGAAGGGC GATCGGTGCG GGCCTCTTCG CTATTACGCC AGCTGGCGAA
      541 AGGGGGATGT GCTGCAAGGC GATTAAGTTG GGTAACGCCA GGGTTTTCCC AGTCACGACG
      601 TTGTAAAACG ACGGCCAGTG AATTGTAATA CGACTCACTA TAGGGCGAAT TGGATGGGAT
      661 TCTCCGAGAC CGTCGACCTC ATGCTCAACC TCCAATCCAA CAAGGAGGGA TCCGTCGACC
      721 TCAAGAACGT CTCCGCCGTC CCAAAGGAGA AGACCACCCT CAAGgtaagt ttaaacatat
      781 atatactaac taaccctgat tatttaaatt ttcagGACCC ATCCAAGCCA CCAGCCAAGG
      841 CCCAAGTCGT CGGATGGCCA CCAGTCCGTA ACTACCGTAA GAACATGATG ACCCAACAAA
      901 AGACCTCCTC CATGGTCAGC AAGGGAGAGG CAGTTATCAA GGAGTTCATG CGTTTCAAGG
      961 TCCACATGGA GGGATCCATG AACGGACACG AGTTCGAGAT CGAGGGAGAG GGAGAGGGAC
     1021 GTCCATACGA GGGAACCCAA ACCGCCAAGC TCAAGGTCAC CAAGgtaagt ttaaacatat
     1081 atatactaac taaccctgat tatttaaatt ttcagGGAGG ACCACTCCCA TTCTCCTGGG
     1141 ACATCCTCTC CCCACAATTC ATGTACGGAT CCCGTGCCTT CACCAAGCAC CCAGCCGACA
     1201 TCCCAGACTA CTACAAGCAA TCCTTCCCAG AGGGATTCAA GTGGGAGCGT GTCATGAACT
     1261 TCGAGGACGG AGGAGCCGTC ACCGTCACCC AAGACACCTC CCTCGAGGAC GGAACCCTCA
     1321 TCTACAAGgt aagtttaaac agttcggtac taactaacca tacatattta aattttcagG
     1381 TCAAGCTCCG TGGAACCAAC TTCCCACCAG ACGGACCAGT CATGCAAAAG AAGACCATGG
     1441 GATGGGAGGC CTCCACCGAG CGTCTCTACC CAGAGGACGG AGTCCTCAAG GGAGACATCA
     1501 AGATGGCCCT CCGTCTCAAG GACGGAGGAC GTTACCTCGC CGACTTCAAG gtaagtttaa
     1561 acatgatttt actaactaac taatctgatt taaattttca gACCACCTAC AAGGCCAAGA
     1621 AGCCAGTCCA AATGCCAGGA GCCTACAACG TCGACCGTAA GCTCGACATC ACCTCCCACA
     1681 ACGAGGACTA CACCGTCGTC GAGCAATACG AGCGTTCCGA GGGACGTCAC TCCACCGGAG
     1741 GAATGGACGA GCTCTACAAG GGCAGCGGTG GCAGTGGAGG TACCGGCGGA AGCGGTGCGG
     1801 TGGAGCTCCA GCTTTTGTTC CCTTTAGTGA GGGTTAATTT CGAGCTTGGC GTAATCATGG
     1861 TCATAGCTGT TTCCTGTGTG AAATTGTTAT CCGCTCACAA TTCCACACAA CATACGAGCC
     1921 GGAAGCATAA AGTGTAAAGC CTGGGGTGCC TAATGAGTGA GCTAACTCAC ATTAATTGCG
     1981 TTGCGCTCAC TGCCCGCTTT CCAGTCGGGA AACCTGTCGT GCCAGCTGCA TTAATGAATC
     2041 GGCCAACGCG CGGGGAGAGG CGGTTTGCGT ATTGGGCGCT CTTCCGCTTC CTCGCTCACT
     2101 GACTCGCTGC GCTCGGTCGT TCGGCTGCGG CGAGCGGTAT CAGCTCACTC AAAGGCGGTA
     2161 ATACGGTTAT CCACAGAATC AGGGGATAAC GCAGGAAAGA ACATGTGAGC AAAAGGCCAG
     2221 CAAAAGGCCA GGAACCGTAA AAAGGCCGCG TTGCTGGCGT TTTTCCATAG GCTCCGCCCC
     2281 CCTGACGAGC ATCACAAAAA TCGACGCTCA AGTCAGAGGT GGCGAAACCC GACAGGACTA
     2341 TAAAGATACC AGGCGTTTCC CCCTGGAAGC TCCCTCGTGC GCTCTCCTGT TCCGACCCTG
     2401 CCGCTTACCG GATACCTGTC CGCCTTTCTC CCTTCGGGAA GCGTGGCGCT TTCTCATAGC
     2461 TCACGCTGTA GGTATCTCAG TTCGGTGTAG GTCGTTCGCT CCAAGCTGGG CTGTGTGCAC
     2521 GAACCCCCCG TTCAGCCCGA CCGCTGCGCC TTATCCGGTA ACTATCGTCT TGAGTCCAAC
     2581 CCGGTAAGAC ACGACTTATC GCCACTGGCA GCAGCCACTG GTAACAGGAT TAGCAGAGCG
     2641 AGGTATGTAG GCGGTGCTAC AGAGTTCTTG AAGTGGTGGC CTAACTACGG CTACACTAGA
     2701 AGGACAGTAT TTGGTATCTG CGCTCTGCTG AAGCCAGTTA CCTTCGGAAA AAGAGTTGGT
     2761 AGCTCTTGAT CCGGCAAACA AACCACCGCT GGTAGCGGTG GTTTTTTTGT TTGCAAGCAG
     2821 CAGATTACGC GCAGAAAAAA AGGATCTCAA GAAGATCCTT TGATCTTTTC TACGGGGTCT
     2881 GACGCTCAGT GGAACGAAAA CTCACGTTAA GGGATTTTGG TCATGAGATT ATCAAAAAGG
     2941 ATCTTCACCT AGATCCTTTT AAATTAAAAA TGAAGTTTTA AATCAATCTA AAGTATATAT
     3001 GAGTAAACTT GGTCTGACAG TTACCAATGC TTAATCAGTG AGGCACCTAT CTCAGCGATC
     3061 TGTCTATTTC GTTCATCCAT AGTTGCCTGA CTCCCCGTCG TGTAGATAAC TACGATACGG
     3121 GAGGGCTTAC CATCTGGCCC CAGTGCTGCA ATGATACCGC GAGACCCACG CTCACCGGCT
     3181 CCAGATTTAT CAGCAATAAA CCAGCCAGCC GGAAGGGCCG AGCGCAGAAG TGGTCCTGCA
     3241 ACTTTATCCG CCTCCATCCA GTCTATTAAT TGTTGCCGGG AAGCTAGAGT AAGTAGTTCG
     3301 CCAGTTAATA GTTTGCGCAA CGTTGTTGCC ATTGCTACAG GCATCGTGGT GTCACGCTCG
     3361 TCGTTTGGTA TGGCTTCATT CAGCTCCGGT TCCCAACGAT CAAGGCGAGT TACATGATCC
     3421 CCCATGTTGT GCAAAAAAGC GGTTAGCTCC TTCGGTCCTC CGATCGTTGT CAGAAGTAAG
     3481 TTGGCCGCAG TGTTATCACT CATGGTTATG GCAGCACTGC ATAATTCTCT TACTGTCATG
     3541 CCATCCGTAA GATGCTTTTC TGTGACTGGT GAGTACTCAA CCAAGTCATT CTGAGAATAG
     3601 TGTATGCGGC GACCGAGTTG CTCTTGCCCG GCGTCAATAC GGGATAATAC CGCGCCACAT
     3661 AGCAGAACTT TAAAAGTGCT CATCATTGGA AAACGTTCTT CGGGGCGAAA ACTCTCAAGG
     3721 ATCTTACCGC TGTTGAGATC CAGTTCGATG TAACCCACTC GTGCACCCAA CTGATCTTCA
     3781 GCATCTTTTA CTTTCACCAG CGTTTCTGGG TGAGCAAAAA CAGGAAGGCA AAATGCCGCA
     3841 AAAAAGGGAA TAAGGGCGAC ACGGAAATGT TGAATACTCA TACTCTTCCT TTTTCAATAT
     3901 TATTGAAGCA TTTATCAGGG TTATTGTCTC ATGAGCGGAT ACATATTTGA ATGTATTTAG
     3961 AAAAATAAAC AAATAGGGGT TCCGCGCACA TTTCCCCGAA AAGTGC
//
