# Supplementary material for: The mIAA7 degron improves auxin-mediated degradation in Caenorhabditis elegans
Source: G3 (Bethesda). 2022 Aug 27;12(10):jkac222. doi: 10.1093/g3journal/jkac222 (PMC9526053; doi:10.1093/g3journal/jkac222)
Supplement: jkac222_File_S1 [file jkac222_file_s1.zip › Supplemental File 1/Plasmids/pjjs006.gb]

LOCUS       pJJS006                 4015 bp ds-DNA     circular     11-MAY-2022
DEFINITION  .
FEATURES             Location/Qualifiers
     rep_origin      complement(12..452)
                     /label="F1 ori"
                     /ApEinfo_revcolor=#d59687
                     /ApEinfo_fwdcolor=#d59687
     rep_origin      24..330
                     /label="F1 ori"
                     /ApEinfo_revcolor=#b1ff67
                     /ApEinfo_fwdcolor=#b1ff67
     CDS             complement(463..531)
                     /label="LacZ alpha"
                     /ApEinfo_revcolor=#84b0dc
                     /ApEinfo_fwdcolor=#84b0dc
     primer_bind     602..619
                     /label="M13-fwd"
                     /ApEinfo_revcolor=#84b0dc
                     /ApEinfo_fwdcolor=#84b0dc
     primer_bind     626..645
                     /label="T7"
                     /ApEinfo_revcolor=#84b0dc
                     /ApEinfo_fwdcolor=#84b0dc
     misc_feature    654..689
                     /label="C-tag Linker"
                     /ApEinfo_revcolor=#b4abac
                     /ApEinfo_fwdcolor=#b4abac
     misc_feature    690..848
                     /label="mNeonGreen (dpi)"
                     /ApEinfo_revcolor=#b1ff67
                     /ApEinfo_fwdcolor=#b1ff67
     misc_feature    900..1106
                     /label="mNeonGreen (dpi)"
                     /ApEinfo_revcolor=#b1ff67
                     /ApEinfo_fwdcolor=#b1ff67
     misc_feature    1158..1268
                     /label="mNeonGreen (dpi)"
                     /ApEinfo_revcolor=#b1ff67
                     /ApEinfo_fwdcolor=#b1ff67
     misc_feature    1320..1550
                     /label="mNeonGreen (dpi)"
                     /ApEinfo_revcolor=#b1ff67
                     /ApEinfo_fwdcolor=#b1ff67
     misc_feature    1551..1658
                     /label="miniIAA7"
                     /ApEinfo_revcolor=#ffef86
                     /ApEinfo_fwdcolor=#ffef86
     misc_feature    1710..1805
                     /label="miniIAA7"
                     /ApEinfo_revcolor=#ffef86
                     /ApEinfo_fwdcolor=#ffef86
     primer_bind     complement(1828..1847)
                     /label="T3"
                     /ApEinfo_revcolor=#85dae9
                     /ApEinfo_fwdcolor=#85dae9
     primer_bind     complement(1865..1885)
                     /label="M13-rev"
                     /ApEinfo_revcolor=#84b0dc
                     /ApEinfo_fwdcolor=#84b0dc
     misc_binding    complement(1891..1913)
                     /label="LacO"
                     /ApEinfo_revcolor=#84b0dc
                     /ApEinfo_fwdcolor=#84b0dc
     rep_origin      complement(2253..2935)
                     /label="ColE1 origin"
                     /ApEinfo_revcolor=#b7e6d7
                     /ApEinfo_fwdcolor=#b7e6d7
     CDS             complement(3033..3692)
                     /label="AmpR"
                     /ApEinfo_revcolor=#ffef86
                     /ApEinfo_fwdcolor=#ffef86
ORIGIN
        1 CACCTGNNNN NNNNNNNNNN NNNNNNNNNN NNNNNNNNNN NNNNNNNNNN NNNNNNNNNN
       61 NNNNNNNNNN NNNNNNNNNN NNNNNNNNNN NNNNNNNNNN NNNNNNNNNN NNNNNNNNNN
      121 NNNNNNNNNN CNNNNNNNNN NNNNNNNNNN NNNNNNNNNN NNNNNNNNNN NNNNNNNNNN
      181 NNNNNNNNNN NNNNNNNNNN NNNNNNNNNN NNNNNNNNNN NNANNNNNNN NNNNNNNNNN
      241 NNNNNNNNNN NNNNNNNNNN NNNNNNNNNN NNCCTTTGAC GTTGGAGTCC ACGTTCTTTN
      301 NNNNNNNNNN NNNNNNNNNN NNNNNNNNNN NNNNNNACCC TATCTCGGTC TATTCTTTTG
      361 ATTTATAAGG GATTTTGCCG ATTTCGGCCT ATTGGTTAAA AAATGAGCTG ATTTAACAAA
      421 AATTTAACGC GAATTTTAAC AAAATATTAA CGCTTACAAT TTCCATTCGC CATTCAGGCT
      481 GCGCAACTGT TGGGAAGGGC GATCGGTGCG GGCCTCTTCG CTATTACGCC AGCTGGCGAA
      541 AGGGGGATGT GCTGCAAGGC GATTAAGTTG GGTAACGCCA GGGTTTTCCC AGTCACGACG
      601 TTGTAAAACG ACGGCCAGTG AATTGTAATA CGACTCACTA TAGGGCGAAT TGGGGCAGCG
      661 GTGGCAGTGG AGGTACCGGC GGAAGCGGTA TGGTCTCCAA GGGAGAGGAG GACAACATGG
      721 CCTCCCTCCC AGCCACCCAC GAGCTCCACA TCTTCGGATC CATCAACGGA GTCGACTTCG
      781 ACATGGTCGG ACAAGGAACC GGAAACCCAA ACGACGGATA CGAGGAGCTC AACCTCAAGT
      841 CCACCAAGgt aagtttaaac atatatatac taactaaccc tgattattta aattttcagG
      901 GAGACCTCCA ATTCTCCCCA TGGATCCTCG TCCCACACAT CGGATACGGA TTCCACCAAT
      961 ACCTCCCATA CCCAGACGGA ATGTCCCCAT TCCAAGCCGC CATGGTCGAC GGATCCGGAT
     1021 ACCAAGTCCA CCGTACCATG CAATTCGAGG ACGGAGCCTC CCTCACCGTC AACTACCGTT
     1081 ACACCTACGA GGGATCCCAC ATCAAGgtaa gtttaaacag ttcggtacta actaaccata
     1141 catatttaaa ttttcagGGA GAGGCCCAAG TCAAGGGAAC CGGATTCCCA GCCGACGGAC
     1201 CAGTCATGAC CAACTCCCTC ACCGCCGCCG ACTGGTGCCG TTCCAAGAAG ACCTACCCAA
     1261 ACGACAAGgt aagtttaaac atgattttac taactaacta atctgattta aattttcagA
     1321 CCATCATCTC CACCTTCAAG TGGTCCTACA CCACCGGAAA CGGAAAGCGT TACCGTTCCA
     1381 CCGCCCGTAC CACCTACACC TTCGCCAAGC CAATGGCCGC CAACTACCTC AAGAACCAAC
     1441 CAATGTACGT CTTCCGTAAG ACCGAGCTCA AGCACTCCAA GACCGAGCTC AACTTCAAGG
     1501 AGTGGCAAAA GGCCTTCACC GACGTCATGG GAATGGACGA GCTCTACAAG GGATTCTCCG
     1561 AGACCGTCGA CCTCATGCTC AACCTCCAAT CCAACAAGGA GGGATCCGTC GACCTCAAGA
     1621 ACGTCTCCGC CGTCCCAAAG GAGAAGACCA CCCTCAAGgt aagtttaaac atatatatac
     1681 taactaaccc tgattattta aattttcagG ACCCATCCAA GCCACCAGCC AAGGCCCAAG
     1741 TCGTCGGATG GCCACCAGTC CGTAACTACC GTAAGAACAT GATGACCCAA CAAAAGACCT
     1801 CCTCCGCGGT GGAGCTCCAG CTTTTGTTCC CTTTAGTGAG GGTTAATTTC GAGCTTGGCG
     1861 TAATCATGGT CATAGCTGTT TCCTGTGTGA AATTGTTATC CGCTCACAAT TCCACACAAC
     1921 ATACGAGCCG GAAGCATAAA GTGTAAAGCC TGGGGTGCCT AATGAGTGAG CTAACTCACA
     1981 TTAATTGCGT TGCGCTCACT GCCCGCTTTC CAGTCGGGAA ACCTGTCGTG CCAGCTGCAT
     2041 TAATGAATCG GCCAACGCGC GGGGAGAGGC GGTTTGCGTA TTGGGCGCTC TTCCGCTTCC
     2101 TCGCTCACTG ACTCGCTGCG CTCGGTCGTT CGGCTGCGGC GAGCGGTATC AGCTCACTCA
     2161 AAGGCGGTAA TACGGTTATC CACAGAATCA GGGGATAACG CAGGAAAGAA CATGTGAGCA
     2221 AAAGGCCAGC AAAAGGCCAG GAACCGTAAA AAGGCCGCGT TGCTGGCGTT TTTCCATAGG
     2281 CTCCGCCCCC CTGACGAGCA TCACAAAAAT CGACGCTCAA GTCAGAGGTG GCGAAACCCG
     2341 ACAGGACTAT AAAGATACCA GGCGTTTCCC CCTGGAAGCT CCCTCGTGCG CTCTCCTGTT
     2401 CCGACCCTGC CGCTTACCGG ATACCTGTCC GCCTTTCTCC CTTCGGGAAG CGTGGCGCTT
     2461 TCTCATAGCT CACGCTGTAG GTATCTCAGT TCGGTGTAGG TCGTTCGCTC CAAGCTGGGC
     2521 TGTGTGCACG AACCCCCCGT TCAGCCCGAC CGCTGCGCCT TATCCGGTAA CTATCGTCTT
     2581 GAGTCCAACC CGGTAAGACA CGACTTATCG CCACTGGCAG CAGCCACTGG TAACAGGATT
     2641 AGCAGAGCGA GGTATGTAGG CGGTGCTACA GAGTTCTTGA AGTGGTGGCC TAACTACGGC
     2701 TACACTAGAA GGACAGTATT TGGTATCTGC GCTCTGCTGA AGCCAGTTAC CTTCGGAAAA
     2761 AGAGTTGGTA GCTCTTGATC CGGCAAACAA ACCACCGCTG GTAGCGGTGG TTTTTTTGTT
     2821 TGCAAGCAGC AGATTACGCG CAGAAAAAAA GGATCTCAAG AAGATCCTTT GATCTTTTCT
     2881 ACGGGGTCTG ACGCTCAGTG GAACGAAAAC TCACGTTAAG GGATTTTGGT CATGAGATTA
     2941 TCAAAAAGGA TCTTCACCTA GATCCTTTTA AATTAAAAAT GAAGTTTTAA ATCAATCTAA
     3001 AGTATATATG AGTAAACTTG GTCTGACAGT TACCAATGCT TAATCAGTGA GGCACCTATC
     3061 TCAGCGATCT GTCTATTTCG TTCATCCATA GTTGCCTGAC TCCCCGTCGT GTAGATAACT
     3121 ACGATACGGG AGGGCTTACC ATCTGGCCCC AGTGCTGCAA TGATACCGCG AGACCCACGC
     3181 TCACCGGCTC CAGATTTATC AGCAATAAAC CAGCCAGCCG GAAGGGCCGA GCGCAGAAGT
     3241 GGTCCTGCAA CTTTATCCGC CTCCATCCAG TCTATTAATT GTTGCCGGGA AGCTAGAGTA
     3301 AGTAGTTCGC CAGTTAATAG TTTGCGCAAC GTTGTTGCCA TTGCTACAGG CATCGTGGTG
     3361 TCACGCTCGT CGTTTGGTAT GGCTTCATTC AGCTCCGGTT CCCAACGATC AAGGCGAGTT
     3421 ACATGATCCC CCATGTTGTG CAAAAAAGCG GTTAGCTCCT TCGGTCCTCC GATCGTTGTC
     3481 AGAAGTAAGT TGGCCGCAGT GTTATCACTC ATGGTTATGG CAGCACTGCA TAATTCTCTT
     3541 ACTGTCATGC CATCCGTAAG ATGCTTTTCT GTGACTGGTG AGTACTCAAC CAAGTCATTC
     3601 TGAGAATAGT GTATGCGGCG ACCGAGTTGC TCTTGCCCGG CGTCAATACG GGATAATACC
     3661 GCGCCACATA GCAGAACTTT AAAAGTGCTC ATCATTGGAA AACGTTCTTC GGGGCGAAAA
     3721 CTCTCAAGGA TCTTACCGCT GTTGAGATCC AGTTCGATGT AACCCACTCG TGCACCCAAC
     3781 TGATCTTCAG CATCTTTTAC TTTCACCAGC GTTTCTGGGT GAGCAAAAAC AGGAAGGCAA
     3841 AATGCCGCAA AAAAGGGAAT AAGGGCGACA CGGAAATGTT GAATACTCAT ACTCTTCCTT
     3901 TTTCAATATT ATTGAAGCAT TTATCAGGGT TATTGTCTCA TGAGCGGATA CATATTTGAA
     3961 TGTATTTAGA AAAATAAACA AATAGGGGTT CCGCGCACAT TTCCCCGAAA AGTGC
//
