# Supplementary material for: The mIAA7 degron improves auxin-mediated degradation in Caenorhabditis elegans
Source: G3 (Bethesda). 2022 Aug 27;12(10):jkac222. doi: 10.1093/g3journal/jkac222 (PMC9526053; doi:10.1093/g3journal/jkac222)
Supplement: jkac222_File_S1 [file jkac222_file_s1.zip › Supplemental File 1/Plasmids/pjjs012.gb]

LOCUS       pJJS012                 4009 bp ds-DNA     circular     11-MAY-2022
DEFINITION  .
FEATURES             Location/Qualifiers
     rep_origin      complement(12..452)
                     /label="F1 ori"
                     /ApEinfo_revcolor=#d59687
                     /ApEinfo_fwdcolor=#d59687
     rep_origin      24..330
                     /label="F1 ori"
                     /ApEinfo_revcolor=#b1ff67
                     /ApEinfo_fwdcolor=#b1ff67
     CDS             complement(463..531)
                     /label="LacZ alpha"
                     /ApEinfo_revcolor=#84b0dc
                     /ApEinfo_fwdcolor=#84b0dc
     primer_bind     602..619
                     /label="M13-fwd"
                     /ApEinfo_revcolor=#84b0dc
                     /ApEinfo_fwdcolor=#84b0dc
     primer_bind     626..645
                     /label="T7"
                     /ApEinfo_revcolor=#84b0dc
                     /ApEinfo_fwdcolor=#84b0dc
     misc_feature    654..689
                     /label="C-tag Linker"
                     /ApEinfo_revcolor=#b4abac
                     /ApEinfo_fwdcolor=#b4abac
     CDS             690..893
                     /label="mTagBFP2-C1"
                     /ApEinfo_revcolor=#0000ff
                     /ApEinfo_fwdcolor=#0000ff
     CDS             945..1103
                     /label="mTagBFP2-C1"
                     /ApEinfo_revcolor=#0000ff
                     /ApEinfo_fwdcolor=#0000ff
     CDS             1155..1319
                     /label="mTagBFP2-C1"
                     /ApEinfo_revcolor=#0000ff
                     /ApEinfo_fwdcolor=#0000ff
     CDS             1371..1544
                     /label="mTagBFP2-C1"
                     /ApEinfo_revcolor=#0000ff
                     /ApEinfo_fwdcolor=#0000ff
     misc_feature    1545..1652
                     /label="miniIAA7"
                     /ApEinfo_revcolor=#ffef86
                     /ApEinfo_fwdcolor=#ffef86
     misc_feature    1704..1799
                     /label="miniIAA7"
                     /ApEinfo_revcolor=#ffef86
                     /ApEinfo_fwdcolor=#ffef86
     primer_bind     complement(1822..1841)
                     /label="T3"
                     /ApEinfo_revcolor=#85dae9
                     /ApEinfo_fwdcolor=#85dae9
     primer_bind     complement(1859..1879)
                     /label="M13-rev"
                     /ApEinfo_revcolor=#84b0dc
                     /ApEinfo_fwdcolor=#84b0dc
     misc_binding    complement(1885..1907)
                     /label="LacO"
                     /ApEinfo_revcolor=#84b0dc
                     /ApEinfo_fwdcolor=#84b0dc
     rep_origin      complement(2247..2929)
                     /label="ColE1 origin"
                     /ApEinfo_revcolor=#b7e6d7
                     /ApEinfo_fwdcolor=#b7e6d7
     CDS             complement(3027..3686)
                     /label="AmpR"
                     /ApEinfo_revcolor=#ffef86
                     /ApEinfo_fwdcolor=#ffef86
ORIGIN
        1 CACCTGNNNN NNNNNNNNNN NNNNNNNNNN NNNNNNNNNN NNNNNNNNNN NNNNNNNNNN
       61 NNNNNNNNNN NNNNNNNNNN NNNNNNNNNN NNNNNNNNNN NNNNNNNNNN NNNNNNNNNN
      121 NNNNNNNNNN CNNNNNNNNN NNNNNNNNNN NNNNNNNNNN NNNNNNNNNN NNNNNNNNNN
      181 NNNNNNNNNN NNNNNNNNNN NNNNNNNNNN NNNNNNNNNN NNANNNNNNN NNNNNNNNNN
      241 NNNNNNNNNN NNNNNNNNNN NNNNNNNNNN NNCCTTTGAC GTTGGAGTCC ACGTTCTTTN
      301 NNNNNNNNNN NNNNNNNNNN NNNNNNNNNN NNNNNNACCC TATCTCGGTC TATTCTTTTG
      361 ATTTATAAGG GATTTTGCCG ATTTCGGCCT ATTGGTTAAA AAATGAGCTG ATTTAACAAA
      421 AATTTAACGC GAATTTTAAC AAAATATTAA CGCTTACAAT TTCCATTCGC CATTCAGGCT
      481 GCGCAACTGT TGGGAAGGGC GATCGGTGCG GGCCTCTTCG CTATTACGCC AGCTGGCGAA
      541 AGGGGGATGT GCTGCAAGGC GATTAAGTTG GGTAACGCCA GGGTTTTCCC AGTCACGACG
      601 TTGTAAAACG ACGGCCAGTG AATTGTAATA CGACTCACTA TAGGGCGAAT TGGGGCAGCG
      661 GTGGCAGTGG AGGTACCGGC GGAAGCGGTA TGGTTTCGGA ATTGATTAAG GAAAATATGC
      721 ACATGAAGCT CTACATGGAG GGAACCGTCG ACAACCACCA CTTCAAGTGC ACCTCCGAGG
      781 GAGAGGGAAA GCCATACGAG GGAACCCAAA CCATGCGTAT CAAGGTCGTC GAGGGAGGAC
      841 CACTCCCATT CGCCTTCGAC ATCCTCGCCA CCTCCTTCCT CTACGGATCC AAGgtaagtt
      901 taaacatata tatactaact aaccctgatt atttaaattt tcagACCTTC ATCAACCACA
      961 CCCAAGGAAT CCCAGACTTC TTCAAGCAAT CCTTCCCAGA GGGATTCACC TGGGAGCGTG
     1021 TCACCACCTA CGAGGACGGA GGAGTCCTCA CCGCCACCCA AGACACCTCC CTCCAAGACG
     1081 GATGCCTCAT CTACAACGTC AAGgtaagtt taaacagttc ggtactaact aaccatacat
     1141 atttaaattt tcagATCCGT GGAGTCAACT TCACCTCCAA CGGACCAGTC ATGCAAAAGA
     1201 AGACCCTCGG ATGGGAGGCC TTCACCGAGA CCCTCTACCC AGCCGACGGA GGACTCGAGG
     1261 GACGTAACGA CATGGCCCTC AAGCTCGTCG GAGGATCCCA CCTCATCGCC AACGCCAAGg
     1321 taagtttaaa catgatttta ctaactaact aatctgattt aaattttcag ACCACCTACC
     1381 GTTCCAAGAA GCCAGCCAAG AACCTCAAGA TGCCAGGAGT CTACTACGTC GACTACCGTC
     1441 TCGAGCGTAT CAAGGAGGCC AACAACGAGA CCTACGTCGA GCAACACGAG GTCGCCGTCG
     1501 CCCGTTACTG CGACCTCCCA TCCAAGCTCG GACACAAGCT CAACGGATTC TCCGAGACCG
     1561 TCGACCTCAT GCTCAACCTC CAATCCAACA AGGAGGGATC CGTCGACCTC AAGAACGTCT
     1621 CCGCCGTCCC AAAGGAGAAG ACCACCCTCA AGgtaagttt aaacatatat atactaacta
     1681 accctgatta tttaaatttt cagGACCCAT CCAAGCCACC AGCCAAGGCC CAAGTCGTCG
     1741 GATGGCCACC AGTCCGTAAC TACCGTAAGA ACATGATGAC CCAACAAAAG ACCTCCTCCG
     1801 CGGTGGAGCT CCAGCTTTTG TTCCCTTTAG TGAGGGTTAA TTTCGAGCTT GGCGTAATCA
     1861 TGGTCATAGC TGTTTCCTGT GTGAAATTGT TATCCGCTCA CAATTCCACA CAACATACGA
     1921 GCCGGAAGCA TAAAGTGTAA AGCCTGGGGT GCCTAATGAG TGAGCTAACT CACATTAATT
     1981 GCGTTGCGCT CACTGCCCGC TTTCCAGTCG GGAAACCTGT CGTGCCAGCT GCATTAATGA
     2041 ATCGGCCAAC GCGCGGGGAG AGGCGGTTTG CGTATTGGGC GCTCTTCCGC TTCCTCGCTC
     2101 ACTGACTCGC TGCGCTCGGT CGTTCGGCTG CGGCGAGCGG TATCAGCTCA CTCAAAGGCG
     2161 GTAATACGGT TATCCACAGA ATCAGGGGAT AACGCAGGAA AGAACATGTG AGCAAAAGGC
     2221 CAGCAAAAGG CCAGGAACCG TAAAAAGGCC GCGTTGCTGG CGTTTTTCCA TAGGCTCCGC
     2281 CCCCCTGACG AGCATCACAA AAATCGACGC TCAAGTCAGA GGTGGCGAAA CCCGACAGGA
     2341 CTATAAAGAT ACCAGGCGTT TCCCCCTGGA AGCTCCCTCG TGCGCTCTCC TGTTCCGACC
     2401 CTGCCGCTTA CCGGATACCT GTCCGCCTTT CTCCCTTCGG GAAGCGTGGC GCTTTCTCAT
     2461 AGCTCACGCT GTAGGTATCT CAGTTCGGTG TAGGTCGTTC GCTCCAAGCT GGGCTGTGTG
     2521 CACGAACCCC CCGTTCAGCC CGACCGCTGC GCCTTATCCG GTAACTATCG TCTTGAGTCC
     2581 AACCCGGTAA GACACGACTT ATCGCCACTG GCAGCAGCCA CTGGTAACAG GATTAGCAGA
     2641 GCGAGGTATG TAGGCGGTGC TACAGAGTTC TTGAAGTGGT GGCCTAACTA CGGCTACACT
     2701 AGAAGGACAG TATTTGGTAT CTGCGCTCTG CTGAAGCCAG TTACCTTCGG AAAAAGAGTT
     2761 GGTAGCTCTT GATCCGGCAA ACAAACCACC GCTGGTAGCG GTGGTTTTTT TGTTTGCAAG
     2821 CAGCAGATTA CGCGCAGAAA AAAAGGATCT CAAGAAGATC CTTTGATCTT TTCTACGGGG
     2881 TCTGACGCTC AGTGGAACGA AAACTCACGT TAAGGGATTT TGGTCATGAG ATTATCAAAA
     2941 AGGATCTTCA CCTAGATCCT TTTAAATTAA AAATGAAGTT TTAAATCAAT CTAAAGTATA
     3001 TATGAGTAAA CTTGGTCTGA CAGTTACCAA TGCTTAATCA GTGAGGCACC TATCTCAGCG
     3061 ATCTGTCTAT TTCGTTCATC CATAGTTGCC TGACTCCCCG TCGTGTAGAT AACTACGATA
     3121 CGGGAGGGCT TACCATCTGG CCCCAGTGCT GCAATGATAC CGCGAGACCC ACGCTCACCG
     3181 GCTCCAGATT TATCAGCAAT AAACCAGCCA GCCGGAAGGG CCGAGCGCAG AAGTGGTCCT
     3241 GCAACTTTAT CCGCCTCCAT CCAGTCTATT AATTGTTGCC GGGAAGCTAG AGTAAGTAGT
     3301 TCGCCAGTTA ATAGTTTGCG CAACGTTGTT GCCATTGCTA CAGGCATCGT GGTGTCACGC
     3361 TCGTCGTTTG GTATGGCTTC ATTCAGCTCC GGTTCCCAAC GATCAAGGCG AGTTACATGA
     3421 TCCCCCATGT TGTGCAAAAA AGCGGTTAGC TCCTTCGGTC CTCCGATCGT TGTCAGAAGT
     3481 AAGTTGGCCG CAGTGTTATC ACTCATGGTT ATGGCAGCAC TGCATAATTC TCTTACTGTC
     3541 ATGCCATCCG TAAGATGCTT TTCTGTGACT GGTGAGTACT CAACCAAGTC ATTCTGAGAA
     3601 TAGTGTATGC GGCGACCGAG TTGCTCTTGC CCGGCGTCAA TACGGGATAA TACCGCGCCA
     3661 CATAGCAGAA CTTTAAAAGT GCTCATCATT GGAAAACGTT CTTCGGGGCG AAAACTCTCA
     3721 AGGATCTTAC CGCTGTTGAG ATCCAGTTCG ATGTAACCCA CTCGTGCACC CAACTGATCT
     3781 TCAGCATCTT TTACTTTCAC CAGCGTTTCT GGGTGAGCAA AAACAGGAAG GCAAAATGCC
     3841 GCAAAAAAGG GAATAAGGGC GACACGGAAA TGTTGAATAC TCATACTCTT CCTTTTTCAA
     3901 TATTATTGAA GCATTTATCA GGGTTATTGT CTCATGAGCG GATACATATT TGAATGTATT
     3961 TAGAAAAATA AACAAATAGG GGTTCCGCGC ACATTTCCCC GAAAAGTGC
//
