# Supplementary material for: The mIAA7 degron improves auxin-mediated degradation in Caenorhabditis elegans
Source: G3 (Bethesda). 2022 Aug 27;12(10):jkac222. doi: 10.1093/g3journal/jkac222 (PMC9526053; doi:10.1093/g3journal/jkac222)
Supplement: jkac222_File_S1 [file jkac222_file_s1.zip › Supplemental File 1/Plasmids/pjjs002.gb]

LOCUS       pJJS002                 4023 bp ds-DNA     circular     11-MAY-2022
DEFINITION  .
FEATURES             Location/Qualifiers
     rep_origin      complement(12..452)
                     /label="F1 ori"
                     /ApEinfo_revcolor=#d59687
                     /ApEinfo_fwdcolor=#d59687
     rep_origin      24..330
                     /label="F1 ori"
                     /ApEinfo_revcolor=#b1ff67
                     /ApEinfo_fwdcolor=#b1ff67
     CDS             complement(463..531)
                     /label="LacZ alpha"
                     /ApEinfo_revcolor=#84b0dc
                     /ApEinfo_fwdcolor=#84b0dc
     primer_bind     602..619
                     /label="M13-fwd"
                     /ApEinfo_revcolor=#84b0dc
                     /ApEinfo_fwdcolor=#84b0dc
     primer_bind     626..645
                     /label="T7"
                     /ApEinfo_revcolor=#84b0dc
                     /ApEinfo_fwdcolor=#84b0dc
     misc_feature    654..689
                     /label="C-tag Linker"
                     /ApEinfo_revcolor=#b4abac
                     /ApEinfo_fwdcolor=#b4abac
     misc_feature    690..992
                     /label="GFP cai 1.0"
                     /ApEinfo_revcolor=#008000
                     /ApEinfo_fwdcolor=#008000
     misc_feature    1046..1120
                     /label="GFP cai 1.0"
                     /ApEinfo_revcolor=#008000
                     /ApEinfo_fwdcolor=#008000
     misc_feature    1172..1291
                     /label="GFP cai 1.0"
                     /ApEinfo_revcolor=#008000
                     /ApEinfo_fwdcolor=#008000
     misc_feature    1343..1558
                     /label="GFP cai 1.0"
                     /ApEinfo_revcolor=#008000
                     /ApEinfo_fwdcolor=#008000
     misc_feature    1559..1666
                     /label="miniIAA7"
                     /ApEinfo_revcolor=#ffef86
                     /ApEinfo_fwdcolor=#ffef86
     misc_feature    1718..1813
                     /label="miniIAA7"
                     /ApEinfo_revcolor=#ffef86
                     /ApEinfo_fwdcolor=#ffef86
     primer_bind     complement(1836..1855)
                     /label="T3"
                     /ApEinfo_revcolor=#85dae9
                     /ApEinfo_fwdcolor=#85dae9
     primer_bind     complement(1873..1893)
                     /label="M13-rev"
                     /ApEinfo_revcolor=#84b0dc
                     /ApEinfo_fwdcolor=#84b0dc
     misc_binding    complement(1899..1921)
                     /label="LacO"
                     /ApEinfo_revcolor=#84b0dc
                     /ApEinfo_fwdcolor=#84b0dc
     rep_origin      complement(2261..2943)
                     /label="ColE1 origin"
                     /ApEinfo_revcolor=#b7e6d7
                     /ApEinfo_fwdcolor=#b7e6d7
     CDS             complement(3041..3700)
                     /label="AmpR"
                     /ApEinfo_revcolor=#ffef86
                     /ApEinfo_fwdcolor=#ffef86
ORIGIN
        1 CACCTGNNNN NNNNNNNNNN NNNNNNNNNN NNNNNNNNNN NNNNNNNNNN NNNNNNNNNN
       61 NNNNNNNNNN NNNNNNNNNN NNNNNNNNNN NNNNNNNNNN NNNNNNNNNN NNNNNNNNNN
      121 NNNNNNNNNN CNNNNNNNNN NNNNNNNNNN NNNNNNNNNN NNNNNNNNNN NNNNNNNNNN
      181 NNNNNNNNNN NNNNNNNNNN NNNNNNNNNN NNNNNNNNNN NNANNNNNNN NNNNNNNNNN
      241 NNNNNNNNNN NNNNNNNNNN NNNNNNNNNN NNCCTTTGAC GTTGGAGTCC ACGTTCTTTN
      301 NNNNNNNNNN NNNNNNNNNN NNNNNNNNNN NNNNNNACCC TATCTCGGTC TATTCTTTTG
      361 ATTTATAAGG GATTTTGCCG ATTTCGGCCT ATTGGTTAAA AAATGAGCTG ATTTAACAAA
      421 AATTTAACGC GAATTTTAAC AAAATATTAA CGCTTACAAT TTCCATTCGC CATTCAGGCT
      481 GCGCAACTGT TGGGAAGGGC GATCGGTGCG GGCCTCTTCG CTATTACGCC AGCTGGCGAA
      541 AGGGGGATGT GCTGCAAGGC GATTAAGTTG GGTAACGCCA GGGTTTTCCC AGTCACGACG
      601 TTGTAAAACG ACGGCCAGTG AATTGTAATA CGACTCACTA TAGGGCGAAT TGGGGCAGCG
      661 GTGGCAGTGG AGGTACCGGC GGAAGCGGTA TGTCCAAGGG AGAGGAACTC TTCACCGGAG
      721 TCGTCCCAAT CCTCGTCGAG CTCGACGGAG ACGTCAACGG ACACAAGTTC TCCGTCTCAG
      781 GAGAGGGAGA GGGAGACGCC ACCTACGGAA AGCTCACCCT CAAGTTCATC TGCACCACCG
      841 GAAAGCTCCC AGTCCCATGG CCAACCCTCG TCACCACCTT CACTTACGGA GTCCAATGCT
      901 TCTCCCGTTA CCCAGACCAC ATGAAGCGTC ACGACTTCTT CAAGTCCGCC ATGCCAGAGG
      961 GATACGTCCA AGAGCGTACC ATCTTCTTCA AGgtaagttt aaacattaat taatactaac
     1021 taaccctgat tatttaaatt ttcagGACGA CGGAAACTAC AAGACCCGTG CCGAGGTCAA
     1081 GTTCGAGGGA GACACCCTCG TCAACCGTAT CGAGCTCAAG gtaagtttaa acagttcggt
     1141 actaactaac catacatatt taaattttca gGGAATCGAC TTCAAGGAGG ACGGAAACAT
     1201 CCTCGGACAC AAGCTCGAAT ACAACTACAA CTCCCACAAC GTCTACATCA TGGCCGACAA
     1261 GCAAAAGAAC GGAATCAAGG TCAACTTCAA Ggtaagttta aacatgattt tactaactaa
     1321 ctaatctgat ttaaattttc agATCCGTCA CAACATCGAG GACGGATCTG TCCAACTCGC
     1381 CGACCACTAC CAACAAAACA CCCCAATCGG AGACGGACCA GTCCTCCTCC CAGACAACCA
     1441 CTACCTCTCC ACCCAATCCG CCCTCTCCAA GGACCCAAAC GAGAAGCGTG ACCACATGGT
     1501 CCTCAAGGAG TTCGTCACCG CTGCCGGAAT CACCCACGGA ATGGACGAGC TCTACAAGGG
     1561 ATTCTCCGAG ACCGTCGACC TCATGCTCAA CCTCCAATCC AACAAGGAGG GATCCGTCGA
     1621 CCTCAAGAAC GTCTCCGCCG TCCCAAAGGA GAAGACCACC CTCAAGgtaa gtttaaacat
     1681 atatatacta actaaccctg attatttaaa ttttcagGAC CCATCCAAGC CACCAGCCAA
     1741 GGCCCAAGTC GTCGGATGGC CACCAGTCCG TAACTACCGT AAGAACATGA TGACCCAACA
     1801 AAAGACCTCC TCCGCGGTGG AGCTCCAGCT TTTGTTCCCT TTAGTGAGGG TTAATTTCGA
     1861 GCTTGGCGTA ATCATGGTCA TAGCTGTTTC CTGTGTGAAA TTGTTATCCG CTCACAATTC
     1921 CACACAACAT ACGAGCCGGA AGCATAAAGT GTAAAGCCTG GGGTGCCTAA TGAGTGAGCT
     1981 AACTCACATT AATTGCGTTG CGCTCACTGC CCGCTTTCCA GTCGGGAAAC CTGTCGTGCC
     2041 AGCTGCATTA ATGAATCGGC CAACGCGCGG GGAGAGGCGG TTTGCGTATT GGGCGCTCTT
     2101 CCGCTTCCTC GCTCACTGAC TCGCTGCGCT CGGTCGTTCG GCTGCGGCGA GCGGTATCAG
     2161 CTCACTCAAA GGCGGTAATA CGGTTATCCA CAGAATCAGG GGATAACGCA GGAAAGAACA
     2221 TGTGAGCAAA AGGCCAGCAA AAGGCCAGGA ACCGTAAAAA GGCCGCGTTG CTGGCGTTTT
     2281 TCCATAGGCT CCGCCCCCCT GACGAGCATC ACAAAAATCG ACGCTCAAGT CAGAGGTGGC
     2341 GAAACCCGAC AGGACTATAA AGATACCAGG CGTTTCCCCC TGGAAGCTCC CTCGTGCGCT
     2401 CTCCTGTTCC GACCCTGCCG CTTACCGGAT ACCTGTCCGC CTTTCTCCCT TCGGGAAGCG
     2461 TGGCGCTTTC TCATAGCTCA CGCTGTAGGT ATCTCAGTTC GGTGTAGGTC GTTCGCTCCA
     2521 AGCTGGGCTG TGTGCACGAA CCCCCCGTTC AGCCCGACCG CTGCGCCTTA TCCGGTAACT
     2581 ATCGTCTTGA GTCCAACCCG GTAAGACACG ACTTATCGCC ACTGGCAGCA GCCACTGGTA
     2641 ACAGGATTAG CAGAGCGAGG TATGTAGGCG GTGCTACAGA GTTCTTGAAG TGGTGGCCTA
     2701 ACTACGGCTA CACTAGAAGG ACAGTATTTG GTATCTGCGC TCTGCTGAAG CCAGTTACCT
     2761 TCGGAAAAAG AGTTGGTAGC TCTTGATCCG GCAAACAAAC CACCGCTGGT AGCGGTGGTT
     2821 TTTTTGTTTG CAAGCAGCAG ATTACGCGCA GAAAAAAAGG ATCTCAAGAA GATCCTTTGA
     2881 TCTTTTCTAC GGGGTCTGAC GCTCAGTGGA ACGAAAACTC ACGTTAAGGG ATTTTGGTCA
     2941 TGAGATTATC AAAAAGGATC TTCACCTAGA TCCTTTTAAA TTAAAAATGA AGTTTTAAAT
     3001 CAATCTAAAG TATATATGAG TAAACTTGGT CTGACAGTTA CCAATGCTTA ATCAGTGAGG
     3061 CACCTATCTC AGCGATCTGT CTATTTCGTT CATCCATAGT TGCCTGACTC CCCGTCGTGT
     3121 AGATAACTAC GATACGGGAG GGCTTACCAT CTGGCCCCAG TGCTGCAATG ATACCGCGAG
     3181 ACCCACGCTC ACCGGCTCCA GATTTATCAG CAATAAACCA GCCAGCCGGA AGGGCCGAGC
     3241 GCAGAAGTGG TCCTGCAACT TTATCCGCCT CCATCCAGTC TATTAATTGT TGCCGGGAAG
     3301 CTAGAGTAAG TAGTTCGCCA GTTAATAGTT TGCGCAACGT TGTTGCCATT GCTACAGGCA
     3361 TCGTGGTGTC ACGCTCGTCG TTTGGTATGG CTTCATTCAG CTCCGGTTCC CAACGATCAA
     3421 GGCGAGTTAC ATGATCCCCC ATGTTGTGCA AAAAAGCGGT TAGCTCCTTC GGTCCTCCGA
     3481 TCGTTGTCAG AAGTAAGTTG GCCGCAGTGT TATCACTCAT GGTTATGGCA GCACTGCATA
     3541 ATTCTCTTAC TGTCATGCCA TCCGTAAGAT GCTTTTCTGT GACTGGTGAG TACTCAACCA
     3601 AGTCATTCTG AGAATAGTGT ATGCGGCGAC CGAGTTGCTC TTGCCCGGCG TCAATACGGG
     3661 ATAATACCGC GCCACATAGC AGAACTTTAA AAGTGCTCAT CATTGGAAAA CGTTCTTCGG
     3721 GGCGAAAACT CTCAAGGATC TTACCGCTGT TGAGATCCAG TTCGATGTAA CCCACTCGTG
     3781 CACCCAACTG ATCTTCAGCA TCTTTTACTT TCACCAGCGT TTCTGGGTGA GCAAAAACAG
     3841 GAAGGCAAAA TGCCGCAAAA AAGGGAATAA GGGCGACACG GAAATGTTGA ATACTCATAC
     3901 TCTTCCTTTT TCAATATTAT TGAAGCATTT ATCAGGGTTA TTGTCTCATG AGCGGATACA
     3961 TATTTGAATG TATTTAGAAA AATAAACAAA TAGGGGTTCC GCGCACATTT CCCCGAAAAG
     4021 TGC
//
