# Supplementary material for: The mIAA7 degron improves auxin-mediated degradation in Caenorhabditis elegans
Source: G3 (Bethesda). 2022 Aug 27;12(10):jkac222. doi: 10.1093/g3journal/jkac222 (PMC9526053; doi:10.1093/g3journal/jkac222)
Supplement: jkac222_File_S1 [file jkac222_file_s1.zip › Supplemental File 1/Plasmids/pjjs009.gb]

LOCUS       pJJS009                 4009 bp ds-DNA     circular     11-MAY-2022
DEFINITION  .
FEATURES             Location/Qualifiers
     rep_origin      complement(12..452)
                     /label="F1 ori"
                     /ApEinfo_revcolor=#d59687
                     /ApEinfo_fwdcolor=#d59687
     rep_origin      24..330
                     /label="F1 ori"
                     /ApEinfo_revcolor=#b1ff67
                     /ApEinfo_fwdcolor=#b1ff67
     CDS             complement(463..531)
                     /label="LacZ alpha"
                     /ApEinfo_revcolor=#84b0dc
                     /ApEinfo_fwdcolor=#84b0dc
     primer_bind     602..619
                     /label="M13-fwd"
                     /ApEinfo_revcolor=#84b0dc
                     /ApEinfo_fwdcolor=#84b0dc
     primer_bind     626..645
                     /label="T7"
                     /ApEinfo_revcolor=#84b0dc
                     /ApEinfo_fwdcolor=#84b0dc
     misc_feature    654..656
                     /label="Start"
                     /ApEinfo_revcolor=#85dae9
                     /ApEinfo_fwdcolor=#85dae9
     misc_feature    657..764
                     /label="miniIAA7"
                     /ApEinfo_revcolor=#ffef86
                     /ApEinfo_fwdcolor=#ffef86
     misc_feature    816..911
                     /label="miniIAA7"
                     /ApEinfo_revcolor=#ffef86
                     /ApEinfo_fwdcolor=#ffef86
     CDS             912..1115
                     /label="mKate2"
                     /ApEinfo_revcolor=#993333
                     /ApEinfo_fwdcolor=#993333
     CDS             1167..1325
                     /label="mKate2"
                     /ApEinfo_revcolor=#993333
                     /ApEinfo_fwdcolor=#993333
     CDS             1377..1541
                     /label="mKate2"
                     /ApEinfo_revcolor=#993333
                     /ApEinfo_fwdcolor=#993333
     CDS             1593..1763
                     /label="mKate2"
                     /ApEinfo_revcolor=#993333
                     /ApEinfo_fwdcolor=#993333
     misc_feature    1764..1799
                     /label="N-tag Linker"
                     /ApEinfo_revcolor=#b4abac
                     /ApEinfo_fwdcolor=#b4abac
     primer_bind     complement(1822..1841)
                     /label="T3"
                     /ApEinfo_revcolor=#85dae9
                     /ApEinfo_fwdcolor=#85dae9
     primer_bind     complement(1859..1879)
                     /label="M13-rev"
                     /ApEinfo_revcolor=#84b0dc
                     /ApEinfo_fwdcolor=#84b0dc
     misc_binding    complement(1885..1907)
                     /label="LacO"
                     /ApEinfo_revcolor=#84b0dc
                     /ApEinfo_fwdcolor=#84b0dc
     rep_origin      complement(2247..2929)
                     /label="ColE1 origin"
                     /ApEinfo_revcolor=#b7e6d7
                     /ApEinfo_fwdcolor=#b7e6d7
     CDS             complement(3027..3686)
                     /label="AmpR"
                     /ApEinfo_revcolor=#ffef86
                     /ApEinfo_fwdcolor=#ffef86
ORIGIN
        1 CACCTGNNNN NNNNNNNNNN NNNNNNNNNN NNNNNNNNNN NNNNNNNNNN NNNNNNNNNN
       61 NNNNNNNNNN NNNNNNNNNN NNNNNNNNNN NNNNNNNNNN NNNNNNNNNN NNNNNNNNNN
      121 NNNNNNNNNN CNNNNNNNNN NNNNNNNNNN NNNNNNNNNN NNNNNNNNNN NNNNNNNNNN
      181 NNNNNNNNNN NNNNNNNNNN NNNNNNNNNN NNNNNNNNNN NNANNNNNNN NNNNNNNNNN
      241 NNNNNNNNNN NNNNNNNNNN NNNNNNNNNN NNCCTTTGAC GTTGGAGTCC ACGTTCTTTN
      301 NNNNNNNNNN NNNNNNNNNN NNNNNNNNNN NNNNNNACCC TATCTCGGTC TATTCTTTTG
      361 ATTTATAAGG GATTTTGCCG ATTTCGGCCT ATTGGTTAAA AAATGAGCTG ATTTAACAAA
      421 AATTTAACGC GAATTTTAAC AAAATATTAA CGCTTACAAT TTCCATTCGC CATTCAGGCT
      481 GCGCAACTGT TGGGAAGGGC GATCGGTGCG GGCCTCTTCG CTATTACGCC AGCTGGCGAA
      541 AGGGGGATGT GCTGCAAGGC GATTAAGTTG GGTAACGCCA GGGTTTTCCC AGTCACGACG
      601 TTGTAAAACG ACGGCCAGTG AATTGTAATA CGACTCACTA TAGGGCGAAT TGGATGGGAT
      661 TCTCCGAGAC CGTCGACCTC ATGCTCAACC TCCAATCCAA CAAGGAGGGA TCCGTCGACC
      721 TCAAGAACGT CTCCGCCGTC CCAAAGGAGA AGACCACCCT CAAGgtaagt ttaaacatat
      781 atatactaac taaccctgat tatttaaatt ttcagGACCC ATCCAAGCCA CCAGCCAAGG
      841 CCCAAGTCGT CGGATGGCCA CCAGTCCGTA ACTACCGTAA GAACATGATG ACCCAACAAA
      901 AGACCTCCTC CATGGTCTCC GAGCTCATTA AAGAAAACAT GCATATGAAG CTCTACATGG
      961 AGGGAACCGT CAACAACCAC CACTTCAAGT GCACCTCCGA GGGAGAGGGA AAGCCATACG
     1021 AGGGAACCCA AACCATGCGT ATCAAGGCCG TCGAGGGAGG ACCACTCCCA TTCGCCTTCG
     1081 ACATCCTCGC CACCTCCTTC ATGTACGGAT CCAAGgtaag tttaaacata tatatactaa
     1141 ctaaccctga ttatttaaat tttcagACCT TCATCAACCA CACCCAAGGA ATCCCAGACT
     1201 TCTTCAAGCA ATCCTTCCCA GAGGGATTCA CCTGGGAGCG TGTCACCACC TACGAGGACG
     1261 GAGGAGTCCT CACCGCCACC CAAGACACCT CCCTCCAAGA CGGATGCCTC ATCTACAACG
     1321 TCAAGgtaag tttaaacagt tcggtactaa ctaaccatac atatttaaat tttcagATCC
     1381 GTGGAGTCAA CTTCCCATCC AACGGACCAG TCATGCAAAA GAAGACCCTC GGATGGGAGG
     1441 CCTCCACCGA GACCCTCTAC CCAGCCGACG GAGGACTTGA GGGACGTGCC GACATGGCCC
     1501 TCAAGCTCGT CGGAGGAGGA CACCTCATCT GCAACCTCAA Ggtaagttta aacatgattt
     1561 tactaactaa ctaatctgat ttaaattttc agACCACCTA CCGTTCCAAG AAGCCAGCCA
     1621 AGAACCTCAA GATGCCAGGA GTCTACTACG TCGACCGTCG TCTTGAGCGT ATCAAGGAGG
     1681 CCGACAAGGA GACCTACGTC GAGCAACACG AGGTCGCCGT CGCCCGTTAC TGCGACCTCC
     1741 CATCCAAGCT CGGACACCGT AAGGGCAGCG GTGGCAGTGG AGGTACCGGC GGAAGCGGTG
     1801 CGGTGGAGCT CCAGCTTTTG TTCCCTTTAG TGAGGGTTAA TTTCGAGCTT GGCGTAATCA
     1861 TGGTCATAGC TGTTTCCTGT GTGAAATTGT TATCCGCTCA CAATTCCACA CAACATACGA
     1921 GCCGGAAGCA TAAAGTGTAA AGCCTGGGGT GCCTAATGAG TGAGCTAACT CACATTAATT
     1981 GCGTTGCGCT CACTGCCCGC TTTCCAGTCG GGAAACCTGT CGTGCCAGCT GCATTAATGA
     2041 ATCGGCCAAC GCGCGGGGAG AGGCGGTTTG CGTATTGGGC GCTCTTCCGC TTCCTCGCTC
     2101 ACTGACTCGC TGCGCTCGGT CGTTCGGCTG CGGCGAGCGG TATCAGCTCA CTCAAAGGCG
     2161 GTAATACGGT TATCCACAGA ATCAGGGGAT AACGCAGGAA AGAACATGTG AGCAAAAGGC
     2221 CAGCAAAAGG CCAGGAACCG TAAAAAGGCC GCGTTGCTGG CGTTTTTCCA TAGGCTCCGC
     2281 CCCCCTGACG AGCATCACAA AAATCGACGC TCAAGTCAGA GGTGGCGAAA CCCGACAGGA
     2341 CTATAAAGAT ACCAGGCGTT TCCCCCTGGA AGCTCCCTCG TGCGCTCTCC TGTTCCGACC
     2401 CTGCCGCTTA CCGGATACCT GTCCGCCTTT CTCCCTTCGG GAAGCGTGGC GCTTTCTCAT
     2461 AGCTCACGCT GTAGGTATCT CAGTTCGGTG TAGGTCGTTC GCTCCAAGCT GGGCTGTGTG
     2521 CACGAACCCC CCGTTCAGCC CGACCGCTGC GCCTTATCCG GTAACTATCG TCTTGAGTCC
     2581 AACCCGGTAA GACACGACTT ATCGCCACTG GCAGCAGCCA CTGGTAACAG GATTAGCAGA
     2641 GCGAGGTATG TAGGCGGTGC TACAGAGTTC TTGAAGTGGT GGCCTAACTA CGGCTACACT
     2701 AGAAGGACAG TATTTGGTAT CTGCGCTCTG CTGAAGCCAG TTACCTTCGG AAAAAGAGTT
     2761 GGTAGCTCTT GATCCGGCAA ACAAACCACC GCTGGTAGCG GTGGTTTTTT TGTTTGCAAG
     2821 CAGCAGATTA CGCGCAGAAA AAAAGGATCT CAAGAAGATC CTTTGATCTT TTCTACGGGG
     2881 TCTGACGCTC AGTGGAACGA AAACTCACGT TAAGGGATTT TGGTCATGAG ATTATCAAAA
     2941 AGGATCTTCA CCTAGATCCT TTTAAATTAA AAATGAAGTT TTAAATCAAT CTAAAGTATA
     3001 TATGAGTAAA CTTGGTCTGA CAGTTACCAA TGCTTAATCA GTGAGGCACC TATCTCAGCG
     3061 ATCTGTCTAT TTCGTTCATC CATAGTTGCC TGACTCCCCG TCGTGTAGAT AACTACGATA
     3121 CGGGAGGGCT TACCATCTGG CCCCAGTGCT GCAATGATAC CGCGAGACCC ACGCTCACCG
     3181 GCTCCAGATT TATCAGCAAT AAACCAGCCA GCCGGAAGGG CCGAGCGCAG AAGTGGTCCT
     3241 GCAACTTTAT CCGCCTCCAT CCAGTCTATT AATTGTTGCC GGGAAGCTAG AGTAAGTAGT
     3301 TCGCCAGTTA ATAGTTTGCG CAACGTTGTT GCCATTGCTA CAGGCATCGT GGTGTCACGC
     3361 TCGTCGTTTG GTATGGCTTC ATTCAGCTCC GGTTCCCAAC GATCAAGGCG AGTTACATGA
     3421 TCCCCCATGT TGTGCAAAAA AGCGGTTAGC TCCTTCGGTC CTCCGATCGT TGTCAGAAGT
     3481 AAGTTGGCCG CAGTGTTATC ACTCATGGTT ATGGCAGCAC TGCATAATTC TCTTACTGTC
     3541 ATGCCATCCG TAAGATGCTT TTCTGTGACT GGTGAGTACT CAACCAAGTC ATTCTGAGAA
     3601 TAGTGTATGC GGCGACCGAG TTGCTCTTGC CCGGCGTCAA TACGGGATAA TACCGCGCCA
     3661 CATAGCAGAA CTTTAAAAGT GCTCATCATT GGAAAACGTT CTTCGGGGCG AAAACTCTCA
     3721 AGGATCTTAC CGCTGTTGAG ATCCAGTTCG ATGTAACCCA CTCGTGCACC CAACTGATCT
     3781 TCAGCATCTT TTACTTTCAC CAGCGTTTCT GGGTGAGCAA AAACAGGAAG GCAAAATGCC
     3841 GCAAAAAAGG GAATAAGGGC GACACGGAAA TGTTGAATAC TCATACTCTT CCTTTTTCAA
     3901 TATTATTGAA GCATTTATCA GGGTTATTGT CTCATGAGCG GATACATATT TGAATGTATT
     3961 TAGAAAAATA AACAAATAGG GGTTCCGCGC ACATTTCCCC GAAAAGTGC
//
