# Supplementary material for: The mIAA7 degron improves auxin-mediated degradation in Caenorhabditis elegans
Source: G3 (Bethesda). 2022 Aug 27;12(10):jkac222. doi: 10.1093/g3journal/jkac222 (PMC9526053; doi:10.1093/g3journal/jkac222)
Supplement: jkac222_File_S1 [file jkac222_file_s1.zip › Supplemental File 1/Plasmids/pjjs008.gb]

LOCUS       pJJS008                 4003 bp ds-DNA     circular     11-MAY-2022
DEFINITION  .
FEATURES             Location/Qualifiers
     rep_origin      complement(12..452)
                     /label="F1 ori"
                     /ApEinfo_revcolor=#d59687
                     /ApEinfo_fwdcolor=#d59687
     rep_origin      24..330
                     /label="F1 ori"
                     /ApEinfo_revcolor=#b1ff67
                     /ApEinfo_fwdcolor=#b1ff67
     CDS             complement(463..531)
                     /label="LacZ alpha"
                     /ApEinfo_revcolor=#84b0dc
                     /ApEinfo_fwdcolor=#84b0dc
     primer_bind     602..619
                     /label="M13-fwd"
                     /ApEinfo_revcolor=#84b0dc
                     /ApEinfo_fwdcolor=#84b0dc
     primer_bind     626..645
                     /label="T7"
                     /ApEinfo_revcolor=#84b0dc
                     /ApEinfo_fwdcolor=#84b0dc
     misc_feature    654..689
                     /label="C-tag Linker"
                     /ApEinfo_revcolor=#b4abac
                     /ApEinfo_fwdcolor=#b4abac
     CDS             690..842
                     /label="mScarlet with introns"
                     /ApEinfo_revcolor=#cc3366
                     /ApEinfo_fwdcolor=#cc3366
     CDS             894..1106
                     /label="mScarlet with introns"
                     /ApEinfo_revcolor=#cc3366
                     /ApEinfo_fwdcolor=#cc3366
     CDS             1158..1328
                     /label="mScarlet with introns"
                     /ApEinfo_revcolor=#cc3366
                     /ApEinfo_fwdcolor=#cc3366
     CDS             1380..1538
                     /label="mScarlet with introns"
                     /ApEinfo_revcolor=#cc3366
                     /ApEinfo_fwdcolor=#cc3366
     misc_feature    1539..1646
                     /label="miniIAA7"
                     /ApEinfo_revcolor=#ffef86
                     /ApEinfo_fwdcolor=#ffef86
     misc_feature    1698..1793
                     /label="miniIAA7"
                     /ApEinfo_revcolor=#ffef86
                     /ApEinfo_fwdcolor=#ffef86
     primer_bind     complement(1816..1835)
                     /label="T3"
                     /ApEinfo_revcolor=#85dae9
                     /ApEinfo_fwdcolor=#85dae9
     primer_bind     complement(1853..1873)
                     /label="M13-rev"
                     /ApEinfo_revcolor=#84b0dc
                     /ApEinfo_fwdcolor=#84b0dc
     misc_binding    complement(1879..1901)
                     /label="LacO"
                     /ApEinfo_revcolor=#84b0dc
                     /ApEinfo_fwdcolor=#84b0dc
     rep_origin      complement(2241..2923)
                     /label="ColE1 origin"
                     /ApEinfo_revcolor=#b7e6d7
                     /ApEinfo_fwdcolor=#b7e6d7
     CDS             complement(3021..3680)
                     /label="AmpR"
                     /ApEinfo_revcolor=#ffef86
                     /ApEinfo_fwdcolor=#ffef86
ORIGIN
        1 CACCTGNNNN NNNNNNNNNN NNNNNNNNNN NNNNNNNNNN NNNNNNNNNN NNNNNNNNNN
       61 NNNNNNNNNN NNNNNNNNNN NNNNNNNNNN NNNNNNNNNN NNNNNNNNNN NNNNNNNNNN
      121 NNNNNNNNNN CNNNNNNNNN NNNNNNNNNN NNNNNNNNNN NNNNNNNNNN NNNNNNNNNN
      181 NNNNNNNNNN NNNNNNNNNN NNNNNNNNNN NNNNNNNNNN NNANNNNNNN NNNNNNNNNN
      241 NNNNNNNNNN NNNNNNNNNN NNNNNNNNNN NNCCTTTGAC GTTGGAGTCC ACGTTCTTTN
      301 NNNNNNNNNN NNNNNNNNNN NNNNNNNNNN NNNNNNACCC TATCTCGGTC TATTCTTTTG
      361 ATTTATAAGG GATTTTGCCG ATTTCGGCCT ATTGGTTAAA AAATGAGCTG ATTTAACAAA
      421 AATTTAACGC GAATTTTAAC AAAATATTAA CGCTTACAAT TTCCATTCGC CATTCAGGCT
      481 GCGCAACTGT TGGGAAGGGC GATCGGTGCG GGCCTCTTCG CTATTACGCC AGCTGGCGAA
      541 AGGGGGATGT GCTGCAAGGC GATTAAGTTG GGTAACGCCA GGGTTTTCCC AGTCACGACG
      601 TTGTAAAACG ACGGCCAGTG AATTGTAATA CGACTCACTA TAGGGCGAAT TGGGGCAGCG
      661 GTGGCAGTGG AGGTACCGGC GGAAGCGGTA TGGTCAGCAA GGGAGAGGCA GTTATCAAGG
      721 AGTTCATGCG TTTCAAGGTC CACATGGAGG GATCCATGAA CGGACACGAG TTCGAGATCG
      781 AGGGAGAGGG AGAGGGACGT CCATACGAGG GAACCCAAAC CGCCAAGCTC AAGGTCACCA
      841 AGgtaagttt aaacatatat atactaacta accctgatta tttaaatttt cagGGAGGAC
      901 CACTCCCATT CTCCTGGGAC ATCCTCTCCC CACAATTCAT GTACGGATCC CGTGCCTTCA
      961 CCAAGCACCC AGCCGACATC CCAGACTACT ACAAGCAATC CTTCCCAGAG GGATTCAAGT
     1021 GGGAGCGTGT CATGAACTTC GAGGACGGAG GAGCCGTCAC CGTCACCCAA GACACCTCCC
     1081 TCGAGGACGG AACCCTCATC TACAAGgtaa gtttaaacag ttcggtacta actaaccata
     1141 catatttaaa ttttcagGTC AAGCTCCGTG GAACCAACTT CCCACCAGAC GGACCAGTCA
     1201 TGCAAAAGAA GACCATGGGA TGGGAGGCCT CCACCGAGCG TCTCTACCCA GAGGACGGAG
     1261 TCCTCAAGGG AGACATCAAG ATGGCCCTCC GTCTCAAGGA CGGAGGACGT TACCTCGCCG
     1321 ACTTCAAGgt aagtttaaac atgattttac taactaacta atctgattta aattttcagA
     1381 CCACCTACAA GGCCAAGAAG CCAGTCCAAA TGCCAGGAGC CTACAACGTC GACCGTAAGC
     1441 TCGACATCAC CTCCCACAAC GAGGACTACA CCGTCGTCGA GCAATACGAG CGTTCCGAGG
     1501 GACGTCACTC CACCGGAGGA ATGGACGAGC TCTACAAGGG ATTCTCCGAG ACCGTCGACC
     1561 TCATGCTCAA CCTCCAATCC AACAAGGAGG GATCCGTCGA CCTCAAGAAC GTCTCCGCCG
     1621 TCCCAAAGGA GAAGACCACC CTCAAGgtaa gtttaaacat atatatacta actaaccctg
     1681 attatttaaa ttttcagGAC CCATCCAAGC CACCAGCCAA GGCCCAAGTC GTCGGATGGC
     1741 CACCAGTCCG TAACTACCGT AAGAACATGA TGACCCAACA AAAGACCTCC TCCGCGGTGG
     1801 AGCTCCAGCT TTTGTTCCCT TTAGTGAGGG TTAATTTCGA GCTTGGCGTA ATCATGGTCA
     1861 TAGCTGTTTC CTGTGTGAAA TTGTTATCCG CTCACAATTC CACACAACAT ACGAGCCGGA
     1921 AGCATAAAGT GTAAAGCCTG GGGTGCCTAA TGAGTGAGCT AACTCACATT AATTGCGTTG
     1981 CGCTCACTGC CCGCTTTCCA GTCGGGAAAC CTGTCGTGCC AGCTGCATTA ATGAATCGGC
     2041 CAACGCGCGG GGAGAGGCGG TTTGCGTATT GGGCGCTCTT CCGCTTCCTC GCTCACTGAC
     2101 TCGCTGCGCT CGGTCGTTCG GCTGCGGCGA GCGGTATCAG CTCACTCAAA GGCGGTAATA
     2161 CGGTTATCCA CAGAATCAGG GGATAACGCA GGAAAGAACA TGTGAGCAAA AGGCCAGCAA
     2221 AAGGCCAGGA ACCGTAAAAA GGCCGCGTTG CTGGCGTTTT TCCATAGGCT CCGCCCCCCT
     2281 GACGAGCATC ACAAAAATCG ACGCTCAAGT CAGAGGTGGC GAAACCCGAC AGGACTATAA
     2341 AGATACCAGG CGTTTCCCCC TGGAAGCTCC CTCGTGCGCT CTCCTGTTCC GACCCTGCCG
     2401 CTTACCGGAT ACCTGTCCGC CTTTCTCCCT TCGGGAAGCG TGGCGCTTTC TCATAGCTCA
     2461 CGCTGTAGGT ATCTCAGTTC GGTGTAGGTC GTTCGCTCCA AGCTGGGCTG TGTGCACGAA
     2521 CCCCCCGTTC AGCCCGACCG CTGCGCCTTA TCCGGTAACT ATCGTCTTGA GTCCAACCCG
     2581 GTAAGACACG ACTTATCGCC ACTGGCAGCA GCCACTGGTA ACAGGATTAG CAGAGCGAGG
     2641 TATGTAGGCG GTGCTACAGA GTTCTTGAAG TGGTGGCCTA ACTACGGCTA CACTAGAAGG
     2701 ACAGTATTTG GTATCTGCGC TCTGCTGAAG CCAGTTACCT TCGGAAAAAG AGTTGGTAGC
     2761 TCTTGATCCG GCAAACAAAC CACCGCTGGT AGCGGTGGTT TTTTTGTTTG CAAGCAGCAG
     2821 ATTACGCGCA GAAAAAAAGG ATCTCAAGAA GATCCTTTGA TCTTTTCTAC GGGGTCTGAC
     2881 GCTCAGTGGA ACGAAAACTC ACGTTAAGGG ATTTTGGTCA TGAGATTATC AAAAAGGATC
     2941 TTCACCTAGA TCCTTTTAAA TTAAAAATGA AGTTTTAAAT CAATCTAAAG TATATATGAG
     3001 TAAACTTGGT CTGACAGTTA CCAATGCTTA ATCAGTGAGG CACCTATCTC AGCGATCTGT
     3061 CTATTTCGTT CATCCATAGT TGCCTGACTC CCCGTCGTGT AGATAACTAC GATACGGGAG
     3121 GGCTTACCAT CTGGCCCCAG TGCTGCAATG ATACCGCGAG ACCCACGCTC ACCGGCTCCA
     3181 GATTTATCAG CAATAAACCA GCCAGCCGGA AGGGCCGAGC GCAGAAGTGG TCCTGCAACT
     3241 TTATCCGCCT CCATCCAGTC TATTAATTGT TGCCGGGAAG CTAGAGTAAG TAGTTCGCCA
     3301 GTTAATAGTT TGCGCAACGT TGTTGCCATT GCTACAGGCA TCGTGGTGTC ACGCTCGTCG
     3361 TTTGGTATGG CTTCATTCAG CTCCGGTTCC CAACGATCAA GGCGAGTTAC ATGATCCCCC
     3421 ATGTTGTGCA AAAAAGCGGT TAGCTCCTTC GGTCCTCCGA TCGTTGTCAG AAGTAAGTTG
     3481 GCCGCAGTGT TATCACTCAT GGTTATGGCA GCACTGCATA ATTCTCTTAC TGTCATGCCA
     3541 TCCGTAAGAT GCTTTTCTGT GACTGGTGAG TACTCAACCA AGTCATTCTG AGAATAGTGT
     3601 ATGCGGCGAC CGAGTTGCTC TTGCCCGGCG TCAATACGGG ATAATACCGC GCCACATAGC
     3661 AGAACTTTAA AAGTGCTCAT CATTGGAAAA CGTTCTTCGG GGCGAAAACT CTCAAGGATC
     3721 TTACCGCTGT TGAGATCCAG TTCGATGTAA CCCACTCGTG CACCCAACTG ATCTTCAGCA
     3781 TCTTTTACTT TCACCAGCGT TTCTGGGTGA GCAAAAACAG GAAGGCAAAA TGCCGCAAAA
     3841 AAGGGAATAA GGGCGACACG GAAATGTTGA ATACTCATAC TCTTCCTTTT TCAATATTAT
     3901 TGAAGCATTT ATCAGGGTTA TTGTCTCATG AGCGGATACA TATTTGAATG TATTTAGAAA
     3961 AATAAACAAA TAGGGGTTCC GCGCACATTT CCCCGAAAAG TGC
//
