# Supplementary material for: The mIAA7 degron improves auxin-mediated degradation in Caenorhabditis elegans
Source: G3 (Bethesda). 2022 Aug 27;12(10):jkac222. doi: 10.1093/g3journal/jkac222 (PMC9526053; doi:10.1093/g3journal/jkac222)
Supplement: jkac222_File_S1 [file jkac222_file_s1.zip › Supplemental File 1/Plasmids/pjjs005.gb]

LOCUS       pJJS005                 4018 bp ds-DNA     circular     11-MAY-2022
DEFINITION  .
FEATURES             Location/Qualifiers
     rep_origin      complement(12..452)
                     /label="F1 ori"
                     /ApEinfo_revcolor=#d59687
                     /ApEinfo_fwdcolor=#d59687
     rep_origin      24..330
                     /label="F1 ori"
                     /ApEinfo_revcolor=#b1ff67
                     /ApEinfo_fwdcolor=#b1ff67
     CDS             complement(463..531)
                     /label="LacZ alpha"
                     /ApEinfo_revcolor=#84b0dc
                     /ApEinfo_fwdcolor=#84b0dc
     primer_bind     602..619
                     /label="M13-fwd"
                     /ApEinfo_revcolor=#84b0dc
                     /ApEinfo_fwdcolor=#84b0dc
     primer_bind     626..645
                     /label="T7"
                     /ApEinfo_revcolor=#84b0dc
                     /ApEinfo_fwdcolor=#84b0dc
     misc_feature    654..656
                     /label="Start"
                     /ApEinfo_revcolor=#85dae9
                     /ApEinfo_fwdcolor=#85dae9
     misc_feature    657..764
                     /label="miniIAA7"
                     /ApEinfo_revcolor=#ffef86
                     /ApEinfo_fwdcolor=#ffef86
     misc_feature    816..911
                     /label="miniIAA7"
                     /ApEinfo_revcolor=#ffef86
                     /ApEinfo_fwdcolor=#ffef86
     misc_feature    912..1070
                     /label="mNeonGreen (dpi)"
                     /ApEinfo_revcolor=#b1ff67
                     /ApEinfo_fwdcolor=#b1ff67
     misc_feature    1122..1328
                     /label="mNeonGreen (dpi)"
                     /ApEinfo_revcolor=#b1ff67
                     /ApEinfo_fwdcolor=#b1ff67
     misc_feature    1380..1490
                     /label="mNeonGreen (dpi)"
                     /ApEinfo_revcolor=#b1ff67
                     /ApEinfo_fwdcolor=#b1ff67
     misc_feature    1542..1772
                     /label="mNeonGreen (dpi)"
                     /ApEinfo_revcolor=#b1ff67
                     /ApEinfo_fwdcolor=#b1ff67
     misc_feature    1773..1808
                     /label="N-tag Linker"
                     /ApEinfo_revcolor=#b4abac
                     /ApEinfo_fwdcolor=#b4abac
     primer_bind     complement(1831..1850)
                     /label="T3"
                     /ApEinfo_revcolor=#85dae9
                     /ApEinfo_fwdcolor=#85dae9
     primer_bind     complement(1868..1888)
                     /label="M13-rev"
                     /ApEinfo_revcolor=#84b0dc
                     /ApEinfo_fwdcolor=#84b0dc
     misc_binding    complement(1894..1916)
                     /label="LacO"
                     /ApEinfo_revcolor=#84b0dc
                     /ApEinfo_fwdcolor=#84b0dc
     rep_origin      complement(2256..2938)
                     /label="ColE1 origin"
                     /ApEinfo_revcolor=#b7e6d7
                     /ApEinfo_fwdcolor=#b7e6d7
     CDS             complement(3036..3695)
                     /label="AmpR"
                     /ApEinfo_revcolor=#ffef86
                     /ApEinfo_fwdcolor=#ffef86
ORIGIN
        1 CACCTGNNNN NNNNNNNNNN NNNNNNNNNN NNNNNNNNNN NNNNNNNNNN NNNNNNNNNN
       61 NNNNNNNNNN NNNNNNNNNN NNNNNNNNNN NNNNNNNNNN NNNNNNNNNN NNNNNNNNNN
      121 NNNNNNNNNN CNNNNNNNNN NNNNNNNNNN NNNNNNNNNN NNNNNNNNNN NNNNNNNNNN
      181 NNNNNNNNNN NNNNNNNNNN NNNNNNNNNN NNNNNNNNNN NNANNNNNNN NNNNNNNNNN
      241 NNNNNNNNNN NNNNNNNNNN NNNNNNNNNN NNCCTTTGAC GTTGGAGTCC ACGTTCTTTN
      301 NNNNNNNNNN NNNNNNNNNN NNNNNNNNNN NNNNNNACCC TATCTCGGTC TATTCTTTTG
      361 ATTTATAAGG GATTTTGCCG ATTTCGGCCT ATTGGTTAAA AAATGAGCTG ATTTAACAAA
      421 AATTTAACGC GAATTTTAAC AAAATATTAA CGCTTACAAT TTCCATTCGC CATTCAGGCT
      481 GCGCAACTGT TGGGAAGGGC GATCGGTGCG GGCCTCTTCG CTATTACGCC AGCTGGCGAA
      541 AGGGGGATGT GCTGCAAGGC GATTAAGTTG GGTAACGCCA GGGTTTTCCC AGTCACGACG
      601 TTGTAAAACG ACGGCCAGTG AATTGTAATA CGACTCACTA TAGGGCGAAT TGGATGGGAT
      661 TCTCCGAGAC CGTCGACCTC ATGCTCAACC TCCAATCCAA CAAGGAGGGA TCCGTCGACC
      721 TCAAGAACGT CTCCGCCGTC CCAAAGGAGA AGACCACCCT CAAGgtaagt ttaaacatat
      781 atatactaac taaccctgat tatttaaatt ttcagGACCC ATCCAAGCCA CCAGCCAAGG
      841 CCCAAGTCGT CGGATGGCCA CCAGTCCGTA ACTACCGTAA GAACATGATG ACCCAACAAA
      901 AGACCTCCTC CATGGTCTCC AAGGGAGAGG AGGACAACAT GGCCTCCCTC CCAGCCACCC
      961 ACGAGCTCCA CATCTTCGGA TCCATCAACG GAGTCGACTT CGACATGGTC GGACAAGGAA
     1021 CCGGAAACCC AAACGACGGA TACGAGGAGC TCAACCTCAA GTCCACCAAG gtaagtttaa
     1081 acatatatat actaactaac cctgattatt taaattttca gGGAGACCTC CAATTCTCCC
     1141 CATGGATCCT CGTCCCACAC ATCGGATACG GATTCCACCA ATACCTCCCA TACCCAGACG
     1201 GAATGTCCCC ATTCCAAGCC GCCATGGTCG ACGGATCCGG ATACCAAGTC CACCGTACCA
     1261 TGCAATTCGA GGACGGAGCC TCCCTCACCG TCAACTACCG TTACACCTAC GAGGGATCCC
     1321 ACATCAAGgt aagtttaaac agttcggtac taactaacca tacatattta aattttcagG
     1381 GAGAGGCCCA AGTCAAGGGA ACCGGATTCC CAGCCGACGG ACCAGTCATG ACCAACTCCC
     1441 TCACCGCCGC CGACTGGTGC CGTTCCAAGA AGACCTACCC AAACGACAAG gtaagtttaa
     1501 acatgatttt actaactaac taatctgatt taaattttca gACCATCATC TCCACCTTCA
     1561 AGTGGTCCTA CACCACCGGA AACGGAAAGC GTTACCGTTC CACCGCCCGT ACCACCTACA
     1621 CCTTCGCCAA GCCAATGGCC GCCAACTACC TCAAGAACCA ACCAATGTAC GTCTTCCGTA
     1681 AGACCGAGCT CAAGCACTCC AAGACCGAGC TCAACTTCAA GGAGTGGCAA AAGGCCTTCA
     1741 CCGACGTCAT GGGAATGGAC GAGCTCTACA AGGGCAGCGG TGGCAGTGGA GGTACCGGCG
     1801 GAAGCGGTGC GGTGGAGCTC CAGCTTTTGT TCCCTTTAGT GAGGGTTAAT TTCGAGCTTG
     1861 GCGTAATCAT GGTCATAGCT GTTTCCTGTG TGAAATTGTT ATCCGCTCAC AATTCCACAC
     1921 AACATACGAG CCGGAAGCAT AAAGTGTAAA GCCTGGGGTG CCTAATGAGT GAGCTAACTC
     1981 ACATTAATTG CGTTGCGCTC ACTGCCCGCT TTCCAGTCGG GAAACCTGTC GTGCCAGCTG
     2041 CATTAATGAA TCGGCCAACG CGCGGGGAGA GGCGGTTTGC GTATTGGGCG CTCTTCCGCT
     2101 TCCTCGCTCA CTGACTCGCT GCGCTCGGTC GTTCGGCTGC GGCGAGCGGT ATCAGCTCAC
     2161 TCAAAGGCGG TAATACGGTT ATCCACAGAA TCAGGGGATA ACGCAGGAAA GAACATGTGA
     2221 GCAAAAGGCC AGCAAAAGGC CAGGAACCGT AAAAAGGCCG CGTTGCTGGC GTTTTTCCAT
     2281 AGGCTCCGCC CCCCTGACGA GCATCACAAA AATCGACGCT CAAGTCAGAG GTGGCGAAAC
     2341 CCGACAGGAC TATAAAGATA CCAGGCGTTT CCCCCTGGAA GCTCCCTCGT GCGCTCTCCT
     2401 GTTCCGACCC TGCCGCTTAC CGGATACCTG TCCGCCTTTC TCCCTTCGGG AAGCGTGGCG
     2461 CTTTCTCATA GCTCACGCTG TAGGTATCTC AGTTCGGTGT AGGTCGTTCG CTCCAAGCTG
     2521 GGCTGTGTGC ACGAACCCCC CGTTCAGCCC GACCGCTGCG CCTTATCCGG TAACTATCGT
     2581 CTTGAGTCCA ACCCGGTAAG ACACGACTTA TCGCCACTGG CAGCAGCCAC TGGTAACAGG
     2641 ATTAGCAGAG CGAGGTATGT AGGCGGTGCT ACAGAGTTCT TGAAGTGGTG GCCTAACTAC
     2701 GGCTACACTA GAAGGACAGT ATTTGGTATC TGCGCTCTGC TGAAGCCAGT TACCTTCGGA
     2761 AAAAGAGTTG GTAGCTCTTG ATCCGGCAAA CAAACCACCG CTGGTAGCGG TGGTTTTTTT
     2821 GTTTGCAAGC AGCAGATTAC GCGCAGAAAA AAAGGATCTC AAGAAGATCC TTTGATCTTT
     2881 TCTACGGGGT CTGACGCTCA GTGGAACGAA AACTCACGTT AAGGGATTTT GGTCATGAGA
     2941 TTATCAAAAA GGATCTTCAC CTAGATCCTT TTAAATTAAA AATGAAGTTT TAAATCAATC
     3001 TAAAGTATAT ATGAGTAAAC TTGGTCTGAC AGTTACCAAT GCTTAATCAG TGAGGCACCT
     3061 ATCTCAGCGA TCTGTCTATT TCGTTCATCC ATAGTTGCCT GACTCCCCGT CGTGTAGATA
     3121 ACTACGATAC GGGAGGGCTT ACCATCTGGC CCCAGTGCTG CAATGATACC GCGAGACCCA
     3181 CGCTCACCGG CTCCAGATTT ATCAGCAATA AACCAGCCAG CCGGAAGGGC CGAGCGCAGA
     3241 AGTGGTCCTG CAACTTTATC CGCCTCCATC CAGTCTATTA ATTGTTGCCG GGAAGCTAGA
     3301 GTAAGTAGTT CGCCAGTTAA TAGTTTGCGC AACGTTGTTG CCATTGCTAC AGGCATCGTG
     3361 GTGTCACGCT CGTCGTTTGG TATGGCTTCA TTCAGCTCCG GTTCCCAACG ATCAAGGCGA
     3421 GTTACATGAT CCCCCATGTT GTGCAAAAAA GCGGTTAGCT CCTTCGGTCC TCCGATCGTT
     3481 GTCAGAAGTA AGTTGGCCGC AGTGTTATCA CTCATGGTTA TGGCAGCACT GCATAATTCT
     3541 CTTACTGTCA TGCCATCCGT AAGATGCTTT TCTGTGACTG GTGAGTACTC AACCAAGTCA
     3601 TTCTGAGAAT AGTGTATGCG GCGACCGAGT TGCTCTTGCC CGGCGTCAAT ACGGGATAAT
     3661 ACCGCGCCAC ATAGCAGAAC TTTAAAAGTG CTCATCATTG GAAAACGTTC TTCGGGGCGA
     3721 AAACTCTCAA GGATCTTACC GCTGTTGAGA TCCAGTTCGA TGTAACCCAC TCGTGCACCC
     3781 AACTGATCTT CAGCATCTTT TACTTTCACC AGCGTTTCTG GGTGAGCAAA AACAGGAAGG
     3841 CAAAATGCCG CAAAAAAGGG AATAAGGGCG ACACGGAAAT GTTGAATACT CATACTCTTC
     3901 CTTTTTCAAT ATTATTGAAG CATTTATCAG GGTTATTGTC TCATGAGCGG ATACATATTT
     3961 GAATGTATTT AGAAAAATAA ACAAATAGGG GTTCCGCGCA CATTTCCCCG AAAAGTGC
//
