# Supplementary material for: The mIAA7 degron improves auxin-mediated degradation in Caenorhabditis elegans
Source: G3 (Bethesda). 2022 Aug 27;12(10):jkac222. doi: 10.1093/g3journal/jkac222 (PMC9526053; doi:10.1093/g3journal/jkac222)
Supplement: jkac222_File_S1 [file jkac222_file_s1.zip › Supplemental File 1/Plasmids/pjjs011.gb]

LOCUS       pJJS011                 4012 bp ds-DNA     circular     11-MAY-2022
DEFINITION  .
FEATURES             Location/Qualifiers
     rep_origin      complement(12..452)
                     /label="F1 ori"
                     /ApEinfo_revcolor=#d59687
                     /ApEinfo_fwdcolor=#d59687
     rep_origin      24..330
                     /label="F1 ori"
                     /ApEinfo_revcolor=#b1ff67
                     /ApEinfo_fwdcolor=#b1ff67
     CDS             complement(463..531)
                     /label="LacZ alpha"
                     /ApEinfo_revcolor=#84b0dc
                     /ApEinfo_fwdcolor=#84b0dc
     primer_bind     602..619
                     /label="M13-fwd"
                     /ApEinfo_revcolor=#84b0dc
                     /ApEinfo_fwdcolor=#84b0dc
     primer_bind     626..645
                     /label="T7"
                     /ApEinfo_revcolor=#84b0dc
                     /ApEinfo_fwdcolor=#84b0dc
     misc_feature    654..656
                     /label="Start"
                     /ApEinfo_revcolor=#85dae9
                     /ApEinfo_fwdcolor=#85dae9
     misc_feature    657..764
                     /label="miniIAA7"
                     /ApEinfo_revcolor=#ffef86
                     /ApEinfo_fwdcolor=#ffef86
     misc_feature    816..911
                     /label="miniIAA7"
                     /ApEinfo_revcolor=#ffef86
                     /ApEinfo_fwdcolor=#ffef86
     CDS             912..1115
                     /label="mTagBFP2-C1"
                     /ApEinfo_revcolor=#0000ff
                     /ApEinfo_fwdcolor=#0000ff
     CDS             1167..1325
                     /label="mTagBFP2-C1"
                     /ApEinfo_revcolor=#0000ff
                     /ApEinfo_fwdcolor=#0000ff
     CDS             1377..1541
                     /label="mTagBFP2-C1"
                     /ApEinfo_revcolor=#0000ff
                     /ApEinfo_fwdcolor=#0000ff
     CDS             1593..1766
                     /label="mTagBFP2-C1"
                     /ApEinfo_revcolor=#0000ff
                     /ApEinfo_fwdcolor=#0000ff
     misc_feature    1767..1802
                     /label="N-tag Linker"
                     /ApEinfo_revcolor=#b4abac
                     /ApEinfo_fwdcolor=#b4abac
     primer_bind     complement(1825..1844)
                     /label="T3"
                     /ApEinfo_revcolor=#85dae9
                     /ApEinfo_fwdcolor=#85dae9
     primer_bind     complement(1862..1882)
                     /label="M13-rev"
                     /ApEinfo_revcolor=#84b0dc
                     /ApEinfo_fwdcolor=#84b0dc
     misc_binding    complement(1888..1910)
                     /label="LacO"
                     /ApEinfo_revcolor=#84b0dc
                     /ApEinfo_fwdcolor=#84b0dc
     rep_origin      complement(2250..2932)
                     /label="ColE1 origin"
                     /ApEinfo_revcolor=#b7e6d7
                     /ApEinfo_fwdcolor=#b7e6d7
     CDS             complement(3030..3689)
                     /label="AmpR"
                     /ApEinfo_revcolor=#ffef86
                     /ApEinfo_fwdcolor=#ffef86
ORIGIN
        1 CACCTGNNNN NNNNNNNNNN NNNNNNNNNN NNNNNNNNNN NNNNNNNNNN NNNNNNNNNN
       61 NNNNNNNNNN NNNNNNNNNN NNNNNNNNNN NNNNNNNNNN NNNNNNNNNN NNNNNNNNNN
      121 NNNNNNNNNN CNNNNNNNNN NNNNNNNNNN NNNNNNNNNN NNNNNNNNNN NNNNNNNNNN
      181 NNNNNNNNNN NNNNNNNNNN NNNNNNNNNN NNNNNNNNNN NNANNNNNNN NNNNNNNNNN
      241 NNNNNNNNNN NNNNNNNNNN NNNNNNNNNN NNCCTTTGAC GTTGGAGTCC ACGTTCTTTN
      301 NNNNNNNNNN NNNNNNNNNN NNNNNNNNNN NNNNNNACCC TATCTCGGTC TATTCTTTTG
      361 ATTTATAAGG GATTTTGCCG ATTTCGGCCT ATTGGTTAAA AAATGAGCTG ATTTAACAAA
      421 AATTTAACGC GAATTTTAAC AAAATATTAA CGCTTACAAT TTCCATTCGC CATTCAGGCT
      481 GCGCAACTGT TGGGAAGGGC GATCGGTGCG GGCCTCTTCG CTATTACGCC AGCTGGCGAA
      541 AGGGGGATGT GCTGCAAGGC GATTAAGTTG GGTAACGCCA GGGTTTTCCC AGTCACGACG
      601 TTGTAAAACG ACGGCCAGTG AATTGTAATA CGACTCACTA TAGGGCGAAT TGGATGGGAT
      661 TCTCCGAGAC CGTCGACCTC ATGCTCAACC TCCAATCCAA CAAGGAGGGA TCCGTCGACC
      721 TCAAGAACGT CTCCGCCGTC CCAAAGGAGA AGACCACCCT CAAGgtaagt ttaaacatat
      781 atatactaac taaccctgat tatttaaatt ttcagGACCC ATCCAAGCCA CCAGCCAAGG
      841 CCCAAGTCGT CGGATGGCCA CCAGTCCGTA ACTACCGTAA GAACATGATG ACCCAACAAA
      901 AGACCTCCTC CATGGTTTCG GAATTGATTA AGGAAAATAT GCACATGAAG CTCTACATGG
      961 AGGGAACCGT CGACAACCAC CACTTCAAGT GCACCTCCGA GGGAGAGGGA AAGCCATACG
     1021 AGGGAACCCA AACCATGCGT ATCAAGGTCG TCGAGGGAGG ACCACTCCCA TTCGCCTTCG
     1081 ACATCCTCGC CACCTCCTTC CTCTACGGAT CCAAGgtaag tttaaacata tatatactaa
     1141 ctaaccctga ttatttaaat tttcagACCT TCATCAACCA CACCCAAGGA ATCCCAGACT
     1201 TCTTCAAGCA ATCCTTCCCA GAGGGATTCA CCTGGGAGCG TGTCACCACC TACGAGGACG
     1261 GAGGAGTCCT CACCGCCACC CAAGACACCT CCCTCCAAGA CGGATGCCTC ATCTACAACG
     1321 TCAAGgtaag tttaaacagt tcggtactaa ctaaccatac atatttaaat tttcagATCC
     1381 GTGGAGTCAA CTTCACCTCC AACGGACCAG TCATGCAAAA GAAGACCCTC GGATGGGAGG
     1441 CCTTCACCGA GACCCTCTAC CCAGCCGACG GAGGACTCGA GGGACGTAAC GACATGGCCC
     1501 TCAAGCTCGT CGGAGGATCC CACCTCATCG CCAACGCCAA Ggtaagttta aacatgattt
     1561 tactaactaa ctaatctgat ttaaattttc agACCACCTA CCGTTCCAAG AAGCCAGCCA
     1621 AGAACCTCAA GATGCCAGGA GTCTACTACG TCGACTACCG TCTCGAGCGT ATCAAGGAGG
     1681 CCAACAACGA GACCTACGTC GAGCAACACG AGGTCGCCGT CGCCCGTTAC TGCGACCTCC
     1741 CATCCAAGCT CGGACACAAG CTCAACGGCA GCGGTGGCAG TGGAGGTACC GGCGGAAGCG
     1801 GTGCGGTGGA GCTCCAGCTT TTGTTCCCTT TAGTGAGGGT TAATTTCGAG CTTGGCGTAA
     1861 TCATGGTCAT AGCTGTTTCC TGTGTGAAAT TGTTATCCGC TCACAATTCC ACACAACATA
     1921 CGAGCCGGAA GCATAAAGTG TAAAGCCTGG GGTGCCTAAT GAGTGAGCTA ACTCACATTA
     1981 ATTGCGTTGC GCTCACTGCC CGCTTTCCAG TCGGGAAACC TGTCGTGCCA GCTGCATTAA
     2041 TGAATCGGCC AACGCGCGGG GAGAGGCGGT TTGCGTATTG GGCGCTCTTC CGCTTCCTCG
     2101 CTCACTGACT CGCTGCGCTC GGTCGTTCGG CTGCGGCGAG CGGTATCAGC TCACTCAAAG
     2161 GCGGTAATAC GGTTATCCAC AGAATCAGGG GATAACGCAG GAAAGAACAT GTGAGCAAAA
     2221 GGCCAGCAAA AGGCCAGGAA CCGTAAAAAG GCCGCGTTGC TGGCGTTTTT CCATAGGCTC
     2281 CGCCCCCCTG ACGAGCATCA CAAAAATCGA CGCTCAAGTC AGAGGTGGCG AAACCCGACA
     2341 GGACTATAAA GATACCAGGC GTTTCCCCCT GGAAGCTCCC TCGTGCGCTC TCCTGTTCCG
     2401 ACCCTGCCGC TTACCGGATA CCTGTCCGCC TTTCTCCCTT CGGGAAGCGT GGCGCTTTCT
     2461 CATAGCTCAC GCTGTAGGTA TCTCAGTTCG GTGTAGGTCG TTCGCTCCAA GCTGGGCTGT
     2521 GTGCACGAAC CCCCCGTTCA GCCCGACCGC TGCGCCTTAT CCGGTAACTA TCGTCTTGAG
     2581 TCCAACCCGG TAAGACACGA CTTATCGCCA CTGGCAGCAG CCACTGGTAA CAGGATTAGC
     2641 AGAGCGAGGT ATGTAGGCGG TGCTACAGAG TTCTTGAAGT GGTGGCCTAA CTACGGCTAC
     2701 ACTAGAAGGA CAGTATTTGG TATCTGCGCT CTGCTGAAGC CAGTTACCTT CGGAAAAAGA
     2761 GTTGGTAGCT CTTGATCCGG CAAACAAACC ACCGCTGGTA GCGGTGGTTT TTTTGTTTGC
     2821 AAGCAGCAGA TTACGCGCAG AAAAAAAGGA TCTCAAGAAG ATCCTTTGAT CTTTTCTACG
     2881 GGGTCTGACG CTCAGTGGAA CGAAAACTCA CGTTAAGGGA TTTTGGTCAT GAGATTATCA
     2941 AAAAGGATCT TCACCTAGAT CCTTTTAAAT TAAAAATGAA GTTTTAAATC AATCTAAAGT
     3001 ATATATGAGT AAACTTGGTC TGACAGTTAC CAATGCTTAA TCAGTGAGGC ACCTATCTCA
     3061 GCGATCTGTC TATTTCGTTC ATCCATAGTT GCCTGACTCC CCGTCGTGTA GATAACTACG
     3121 ATACGGGAGG GCTTACCATC TGGCCCCAGT GCTGCAATGA TACCGCGAGA CCCACGCTCA
     3181 CCGGCTCCAG ATTTATCAGC AATAAACCAG CCAGCCGGAA GGGCCGAGCG CAGAAGTGGT
     3241 CCTGCAACTT TATCCGCCTC CATCCAGTCT ATTAATTGTT GCCGGGAAGC TAGAGTAAGT
     3301 AGTTCGCCAG TTAATAGTTT GCGCAACGTT GTTGCCATTG CTACAGGCAT CGTGGTGTCA
     3361 CGCTCGTCGT TTGGTATGGC TTCATTCAGC TCCGGTTCCC AACGATCAAG GCGAGTTACA
     3421 TGATCCCCCA TGTTGTGCAA AAAAGCGGTT AGCTCCTTCG GTCCTCCGAT CGTTGTCAGA
     3481 AGTAAGTTGG CCGCAGTGTT ATCACTCATG GTTATGGCAG CACTGCATAA TTCTCTTACT
     3541 GTCATGCCAT CCGTAAGATG CTTTTCTGTG ACTGGTGAGT ACTCAACCAA GTCATTCTGA
     3601 GAATAGTGTA TGCGGCGACC GAGTTGCTCT TGCCCGGCGT CAATACGGGA TAATACCGCG
     3661 CCACATAGCA GAACTTTAAA AGTGCTCATC ATTGGAAAAC GTTCTTCGGG GCGAAAACTC
     3721 TCAAGGATCT TACCGCTGTT GAGATCCAGT TCGATGTAAC CCACTCGTGC ACCCAACTGA
     3781 TCTTCAGCAT CTTTTACTTT CACCAGCGTT TCTGGGTGAG CAAAAACAGG AAGGCAAAAT
     3841 GCCGCAAAAA AGGGAATAAG GGCGACACGG AAATGTTGAA TACTCATACT CTTCCTTTTT
     3901 CAATATTATT GAAGCATTTA TCAGGGTTAT TGTCTCATGA GCGGATACAT ATTTGAATGT
     3961 ATTTAGAAAA ATAAACAAAT AGGGGTTCCG CGCACATTTC CCCGAAAAGT GC
//
