# Supplementary material for: The mIAA7 degron improves auxin-mediated degradation in Caenorhabditis elegans
Source: G3 (Bethesda). 2022 Aug 27;12(10):jkac222. doi: 10.1093/g3journal/jkac222 (PMC9526053; doi:10.1093/g3journal/jkac222)
Supplement: jkac222_File_S1 [file jkac222_file_s1.zip › Supplemental File 1/Plasmids/pjjs001.gb]

LOCUS       pJJS001                 4026 bp ds-DNA     circular     11-MAY-2022
DEFINITION  .
FEATURES             Location/Qualifiers
     rep_origin      complement(12..452)
                     /label="F1 ori"
                     /ApEinfo_revcolor=#d59687
                     /ApEinfo_fwdcolor=#d59687
     rep_origin      24..330
                     /label="F1 ori"
                     /ApEinfo_revcolor=#b1ff67
                     /ApEinfo_fwdcolor=#b1ff67
     CDS             complement(463..531)
                     /label="LacZ alpha"
                     /ApEinfo_revcolor=#84b0dc
                     /ApEinfo_fwdcolor=#84b0dc
     primer_bind     602..619
                     /label="M13-fwd"
                     /ApEinfo_revcolor=#84b0dc
                     /ApEinfo_fwdcolor=#84b0dc
     primer_bind     626..645
                     /label="T7"
                     /ApEinfo_revcolor=#84b0dc
                     /ApEinfo_fwdcolor=#84b0dc
     misc_feature    654..656
                     /label="Start"
                     /ApEinfo_revcolor=#85dae9
                     /ApEinfo_fwdcolor=#85dae9
     misc_feature    657..764
                     /label="miniIAA7"
                     /ApEinfo_revcolor=#ffef86
                     /ApEinfo_fwdcolor=#ffef86
     misc_feature    816..911
                     /label="miniIAA7"
                     /ApEinfo_revcolor=#ffef86
                     /ApEinfo_fwdcolor=#ffef86
     misc_feature    912..1214
                     /label="GFP cai 1.0"
                     /ApEinfo_revcolor=#008000
                     /ApEinfo_fwdcolor=#008000
     misc_feature    1268..1342
                     /label="GFP cai 1.0"
                     /ApEinfo_revcolor=#008000
                     /ApEinfo_fwdcolor=#008000
     misc_feature    1394..1513
                     /label="GFP cai 1.0"
                     /ApEinfo_revcolor=#008000
                     /ApEinfo_fwdcolor=#008000
     misc_feature    1565..1780
                     /label="GFP cai 1.0"
                     /ApEinfo_revcolor=#008000
                     /ApEinfo_fwdcolor=#008000
     misc_feature    1781..1816
                     /label="N-tag Linker"
                     /ApEinfo_revcolor=#b4abac
                     /ApEinfo_fwdcolor=#b4abac
     primer_bind     complement(1839..1858)
                     /label="T3"
                     /ApEinfo_revcolor=#85dae9
                     /ApEinfo_fwdcolor=#85dae9
     primer_bind     complement(1876..1896)
                     /label="M13-rev"
                     /ApEinfo_revcolor=#84b0dc
                     /ApEinfo_fwdcolor=#84b0dc
     misc_binding    complement(1902..1924)
                     /label="LacO"
                     /ApEinfo_revcolor=#84b0dc
                     /ApEinfo_fwdcolor=#84b0dc
     rep_origin      complement(2264..2946)
                     /label="ColE1 origin"
                     /ApEinfo_revcolor=#b7e6d7
                     /ApEinfo_fwdcolor=#b7e6d7
     CDS             complement(3044..3703)
                     /label="AmpR"
                     /ApEinfo_revcolor=#ffef86
                     /ApEinfo_fwdcolor=#ffef86
ORIGIN
        1 CACCTGNNNN NNNNNNNNNN NNNNNNNNNN NNNNNNNNNN NNNNNNNNNN NNNNNNNNNN
       61 NNNNNNNNNN NNNNNNNNNN NNNNNNNNNN NNNNNNNNNN NNNNNNNNNN NNNNNNNNNN
      121 NNNNNNNNNN CNNNNNNNNN NNNNNNNNNN NNNNNNNNNN NNNNNNNNNN NNNNNNNNNN
      181 NNNNNNNNNN NNNNNNNNNN NNNNNNNNNN NNNNNNNNNN NNANNNNNNN NNNNNNNNNN
      241 NNNNNNNNNN NNNNNNNNNN NNNNNNNNNN NNCCTTTGAC GTTGGAGTCC ACGTTCTTTN
      301 NNNNNNNNNN NNNNNNNNNN NNNNNNNNNN NNNNNNACCC TATCTCGGTC TATTCTTTTG
      361 ATTTATAAGG GATTTTGCCG ATTTCGGCCT ATTGGTTAAA AAATGAGCTG ATTTAACAAA
      421 AATTTAACGC GAATTTTAAC AAAATATTAA CGCTTACAAT TTCCATTCGC CATTCAGGCT
      481 GCGCAACTGT TGGGAAGGGC GATCGGTGCG GGCCTCTTCG CTATTACGCC AGCTGGCGAA
      541 AGGGGGATGT GCTGCAAGGC GATTAAGTTG GGTAACGCCA GGGTTTTCCC AGTCACGACG
      601 TTGTAAAACG ACGGCCAGTG AATTGTAATA CGACTCACTA TAGGGCGAAT TGGATGGGAT
      661 TCTCCGAGAC CGTCGACCTC ATGCTCAACC TCCAATCCAA CAAGGAGGGA TCCGTCGACC
      721 TCAAGAACGT CTCCGCCGTC CCAAAGGAGA AGACCACCCT CAAGgtaagt ttaaacatat
      781 atatactaac taaccctgat tatttaaatt ttcagGACCC ATCCAAGCCA CCAGCCAAGG
      841 CCCAAGTCGT CGGATGGCCA CCAGTCCGTA ACTACCGTAA GAACATGATG ACCCAACAAA
      901 AGACCTCCTC CATGTCCAAG GGAGAGGAAC TCTTCACCGG AGTCGTCCCA ATCCTCGTCG
      961 AGCTCGACGG AGACGTCAAC GGACACAAGT TCTCCGTCTC AGGAGAGGGA GAGGGAGACG
     1021 CCACCTACGG AAAGCTCACC CTCAAGTTCA TCTGCACCAC CGGAAAGCTC CCAGTCCCAT
     1081 GGCCAACCCT CGTCACCACC TTCACTTACG GAGTCCAATG CTTCTCCCGT TACCCAGACC
     1141 ACATGAAGCG TCACGACTTC TTCAAGTCCG CCATGCCAGA GGGATACGTC CAAGAGCGTA
     1201 CCATCTTCTT CAAGgtaagt ttaaacatta attaatacta actaaccctg attatttaaa
     1261 ttttcagGAC GACGGAAACT ACAAGACCCG TGCCGAGGTC AAGTTCGAGG GAGACACCCT
     1321 CGTCAACCGT ATCGAGCTCA AGgtaagttt aaacagttcg gtactaacta accatacata
     1381 tttaaatttt cagGGAATCG ACTTCAAGGA GGACGGAAAC ATCCTCGGAC ACAAGCTCGA
     1441 ATACAACTAC AACTCCCACA ACGTCTACAT CATGGCCGAC AAGCAAAAGA ACGGAATCAA
     1501 GGTCAACTTC AAGgtaagtt taaacatgat tttactaact aactaatctg atttaaattt
     1561 tcagATCCGT CACAACATCG AGGACGGATC TGTCCAACTC GCCGACCACT ACCAACAAAA
     1621 CACCCCAATC GGAGACGGAC CAGTCCTCCT CCCAGACAAC CACTACCTCT CCACCCAATC
     1681 CGCCCTCTCC AAGGACCCAA ACGAGAAGCG TGACCACATG GTCCTCAAGG AGTTCGTCAC
     1741 CGCTGCCGGA ATCACCCACG GAATGGACGA GCTCTACAAG GGCAGCGGTG GCAGTGGAGG
     1801 TACCGGCGGA AGCGGTGCGG TGGAGCTCCA GCTTTTGTTC CCTTTAGTGA GGGTTAATTT
     1861 CGAGCTTGGC GTAATCATGG TCATAGCTGT TTCCTGTGTG AAATTGTTAT CCGCTCACAA
     1921 TTCCACACAA CATACGAGCC GGAAGCATAA AGTGTAAAGC CTGGGGTGCC TAATGAGTGA
     1981 GCTAACTCAC ATTAATTGCG TTGCGCTCAC TGCCCGCTTT CCAGTCGGGA AACCTGTCGT
     2041 GCCAGCTGCA TTAATGAATC GGCCAACGCG CGGGGAGAGG CGGTTTGCGT ATTGGGCGCT
     2101 CTTCCGCTTC CTCGCTCACT GACTCGCTGC GCTCGGTCGT TCGGCTGCGG CGAGCGGTAT
     2161 CAGCTCACTC AAAGGCGGTA ATACGGTTAT CCACAGAATC AGGGGATAAC GCAGGAAAGA
     2221 ACATGTGAGC AAAAGGCCAG CAAAAGGCCA GGAACCGTAA AAAGGCCGCG TTGCTGGCGT
     2281 TTTTCCATAG GCTCCGCCCC CCTGACGAGC ATCACAAAAA TCGACGCTCA AGTCAGAGGT
     2341 GGCGAAACCC GACAGGACTA TAAAGATACC AGGCGTTTCC CCCTGGAAGC TCCCTCGTGC
     2401 GCTCTCCTGT TCCGACCCTG CCGCTTACCG GATACCTGTC CGCCTTTCTC CCTTCGGGAA
     2461 GCGTGGCGCT TTCTCATAGC TCACGCTGTA GGTATCTCAG TTCGGTGTAG GTCGTTCGCT
     2521 CCAAGCTGGG CTGTGTGCAC GAACCCCCCG TTCAGCCCGA CCGCTGCGCC TTATCCGGTA
     2581 ACTATCGTCT TGAGTCCAAC CCGGTAAGAC ACGACTTATC GCCACTGGCA GCAGCCACTG
     2641 GTAACAGGAT TAGCAGAGCG AGGTATGTAG GCGGTGCTAC AGAGTTCTTG AAGTGGTGGC
     2701 CTAACTACGG CTACACTAGA AGGACAGTAT TTGGTATCTG CGCTCTGCTG AAGCCAGTTA
     2761 CCTTCGGAAA AAGAGTTGGT AGCTCTTGAT CCGGCAAACA AACCACCGCT GGTAGCGGTG
     2821 GTTTTTTTGT TTGCAAGCAG CAGATTACGC GCAGAAAAAA AGGATCTCAA GAAGATCCTT
     2881 TGATCTTTTC TACGGGGTCT GACGCTCAGT GGAACGAAAA CTCACGTTAA GGGATTTTGG
     2941 TCATGAGATT ATCAAAAAGG ATCTTCACCT AGATCCTTTT AAATTAAAAA TGAAGTTTTA
     3001 AATCAATCTA AAGTATATAT GAGTAAACTT GGTCTGACAG TTACCAATGC TTAATCAGTG
     3061 AGGCACCTAT CTCAGCGATC TGTCTATTTC GTTCATCCAT AGTTGCCTGA CTCCCCGTCG
     3121 TGTAGATAAC TACGATACGG GAGGGCTTAC CATCTGGCCC CAGTGCTGCA ATGATACCGC
     3181 GAGACCCACG CTCACCGGCT CCAGATTTAT CAGCAATAAA CCAGCCAGCC GGAAGGGCCG
     3241 AGCGCAGAAG TGGTCCTGCA ACTTTATCCG CCTCCATCCA GTCTATTAAT TGTTGCCGGG
     3301 AAGCTAGAGT AAGTAGTTCG CCAGTTAATA GTTTGCGCAA CGTTGTTGCC ATTGCTACAG
     3361 GCATCGTGGT GTCACGCTCG TCGTTTGGTA TGGCTTCATT CAGCTCCGGT TCCCAACGAT
     3421 CAAGGCGAGT TACATGATCC CCCATGTTGT GCAAAAAAGC GGTTAGCTCC TTCGGTCCTC
     3481 CGATCGTTGT CAGAAGTAAG TTGGCCGCAG TGTTATCACT CATGGTTATG GCAGCACTGC
     3541 ATAATTCTCT TACTGTCATG CCATCCGTAA GATGCTTTTC TGTGACTGGT GAGTACTCAA
     3601 CCAAGTCATT CTGAGAATAG TGTATGCGGC GACCGAGTTG CTCTTGCCCG GCGTCAATAC
     3661 GGGATAATAC CGCGCCACAT AGCAGAACTT TAAAAGTGCT CATCATTGGA AAACGTTCTT
     3721 CGGGGCGAAA ACTCTCAAGG ATCTTACCGC TGTTGAGATC CAGTTCGATG TAACCCACTC
     3781 GTGCACCCAA CTGATCTTCA GCATCTTTTA CTTTCACCAG CGTTTCTGGG TGAGCAAAAA
     3841 CAGGAAGGCA AAATGCCGCA AAAAAGGGAA TAAGGGCGAC ACGGAAATGT TGAATACTCA
     3901 TACTCTTCCT TTTTCAATAT TATTGAAGCA TTTATCAGGG TTATTGTCTC ATGAGCGGAT
     3961 ACATATTTGA ATGTATTTAG AAAAATAAAC AAATAGGGGT TCCGCGCACA TTTCCCCGAA
     4021 AAGTGC
//
