# Supplementary material for: The mIAA7 degron improves auxin-mediated degradation in Caenorhabditis elegans
Source: G3 (Bethesda). 2022 Aug 27;12(10):jkac222. doi: 10.1093/g3journal/jkac222 (PMC9526053; doi:10.1093/g3journal/jkac222)
Supplement: jkac222_File_S1 [file jkac222_file_s1.zip › Supplemental File 1/Plasmids/pjjs010.gb]

LOCUS       pJJS010                 4006 bp ds-DNA     circular     11-MAY-2022
DEFINITION  .
FEATURES             Location/Qualifiers
     rep_origin      complement(12..452)
                     /label="F1 ori"
                     /ApEinfo_revcolor=#d59687
                     /ApEinfo_fwdcolor=#d59687
     rep_origin      24..330
                     /label="F1 ori"
                     /ApEinfo_revcolor=#b1ff67
                     /ApEinfo_fwdcolor=#b1ff67
     CDS             complement(463..531)
                     /label="LacZ alpha"
                     /ApEinfo_revcolor=#84b0dc
                     /ApEinfo_fwdcolor=#84b0dc
     primer_bind     602..619
                     /label="M13-fwd"
                     /ApEinfo_revcolor=#84b0dc
                     /ApEinfo_fwdcolor=#84b0dc
     primer_bind     626..645
                     /label="T7"
                     /ApEinfo_revcolor=#84b0dc
                     /ApEinfo_fwdcolor=#84b0dc
     misc_feature    654..689
                     /label="C-tag Linker"
                     /ApEinfo_revcolor=#b4abac
                     /ApEinfo_fwdcolor=#b4abac
     CDS             690..893
                     /label="mKate2"
                     /ApEinfo_revcolor=#993333
                     /ApEinfo_fwdcolor=#993333
     CDS             945..1103
                     /label="mKate2"
                     /ApEinfo_revcolor=#993333
                     /ApEinfo_fwdcolor=#993333
     CDS             1155..1319
                     /label="mKate2"
                     /ApEinfo_revcolor=#993333
                     /ApEinfo_fwdcolor=#993333
     CDS             1371..1541
                     /label="mKate2"
                     /ApEinfo_revcolor=#993333
                     /ApEinfo_fwdcolor=#993333
     misc_feature    1542..1649
                     /label="miniIAA7"
                     /ApEinfo_revcolor=#ffef86
                     /ApEinfo_fwdcolor=#ffef86
     misc_feature    1701..1796
                     /label="miniIAA7"
                     /ApEinfo_revcolor=#ffef86
                     /ApEinfo_fwdcolor=#ffef86
     primer_bind     complement(1819..1838)
                     /label="T3"
                     /ApEinfo_revcolor=#85dae9
                     /ApEinfo_fwdcolor=#85dae9
     primer_bind     complement(1856..1876)
                     /label="M13-rev"
                     /ApEinfo_revcolor=#84b0dc
                     /ApEinfo_fwdcolor=#84b0dc
     misc_binding    complement(1882..1904)
                     /label="LacO"
                     /ApEinfo_revcolor=#84b0dc
                     /ApEinfo_fwdcolor=#84b0dc
     rep_origin      complement(2244..2926)
                     /label="ColE1 origin"
                     /ApEinfo_revcolor=#b7e6d7
                     /ApEinfo_fwdcolor=#b7e6d7
     CDS             complement(3024..3683)
                     /label="AmpR"
                     /ApEinfo_revcolor=#ffef86
                     /ApEinfo_fwdcolor=#ffef86
ORIGIN
        1 CACCTGNNNN NNNNNNNNNN NNNNNNNNNN NNNNNNNNNN NNNNNNNNNN NNNNNNNNNN
       61 NNNNNNNNNN NNNNNNNNNN NNNNNNNNNN NNNNNNNNNN NNNNNNNNNN NNNNNNNNNN
      121 NNNNNNNNNN CNNNNNNNNN NNNNNNNNNN NNNNNNNNNN NNNNNNNNNN NNNNNNNNNN
      181 NNNNNNNNNN NNNNNNNNNN NNNNNNNNNN NNNNNNNNNN NNANNNNNNN NNNNNNNNNN
      241 NNNNNNNNNN NNNNNNNNNN NNNNNNNNNN NNCCTTTGAC GTTGGAGTCC ACGTTCTTTN
      301 NNNNNNNNNN NNNNNNNNNN NNNNNNNNNN NNNNNNACCC TATCTCGGTC TATTCTTTTG
      361 ATTTATAAGG GATTTTGCCG ATTTCGGCCT ATTGGTTAAA AAATGAGCTG ATTTAACAAA
      421 AATTTAACGC GAATTTTAAC AAAATATTAA CGCTTACAAT TTCCATTCGC CATTCAGGCT
      481 GCGCAACTGT TGGGAAGGGC GATCGGTGCG GGCCTCTTCG CTATTACGCC AGCTGGCGAA
      541 AGGGGGATGT GCTGCAAGGC GATTAAGTTG GGTAACGCCA GGGTTTTCCC AGTCACGACG
      601 TTGTAAAACG ACGGCCAGTG AATTGTAATA CGACTCACTA TAGGGCGAAT TGGGGCAGCG
      661 GTGGCAGTGG AGGTACCGGC GGAAGCGGTA TGGTCTCCGA GCTCATTAAA GAAAACATGC
      721 ATATGAAGCT CTACATGGAG GGAACCGTCA ACAACCACCA CTTCAAGTGC ACCTCCGAGG
      781 GAGAGGGAAA GCCATACGAG GGAACCCAAA CCATGCGTAT CAAGGCCGTC GAGGGAGGAC
      841 CACTCCCATT CGCCTTCGAC ATCCTCGCCA CCTCCTTCAT GTACGGATCC AAGgtaagtt
      901 taaacatata tatactaact aaccctgatt atttaaattt tcagACCTTC ATCAACCACA
      961 CCCAAGGAAT CCCAGACTTC TTCAAGCAAT CCTTCCCAGA GGGATTCACC TGGGAGCGTG
     1021 TCACCACCTA CGAGGACGGA GGAGTCCTCA CCGCCACCCA AGACACCTCC CTCCAAGACG
     1081 GATGCCTCAT CTACAACGTC AAGgtaagtt taaacagttc ggtactaact aaccatacat
     1141 atttaaattt tcagATCCGT GGAGTCAACT TCCCATCCAA CGGACCAGTC ATGCAAAAGA
     1201 AGACCCTCGG ATGGGAGGCC TCCACCGAGA CCCTCTACCC AGCCGACGGA GGACTTGAGG
     1261 GACGTGCCGA CATGGCCCTC AAGCTCGTCG GAGGAGGACA CCTCATCTGC AACCTCAAGg
     1321 taagtttaaa catgatttta ctaactaact aatctgattt aaattttcag ACCACCTACC
     1381 GTTCCAAGAA GCCAGCCAAG AACCTCAAGA TGCCAGGAGT CTACTACGTC GACCGTCGTC
     1441 TTGAGCGTAT CAAGGAGGCC GACAAGGAGA CCTACGTCGA GCAACACGAG GTCGCCGTCG
     1501 CCCGTTACTG CGACCTCCCA TCCAAGCTCG GACACCGTAA GGGATTCTCC GAGACCGTCG
     1561 ACCTCATGCT CAACCTCCAA TCCAACAAGG AGGGATCCGT CGACCTCAAG AACGTCTCCG
     1621 CCGTCCCAAA GGAGAAGACC ACCCTCAAGg taagtttaaa catatatata ctaactaacc
     1681 ctgattattt aaattttcag GACCCATCCA AGCCACCAGC CAAGGCCCAA GTCGTCGGAT
     1741 GGCCACCAGT CCGTAACTAC CGTAAGAACA TGATGACCCA ACAAAAGACC TCCTCCGCGG
     1801 TGGAGCTCCA GCTTTTGTTC CCTTTAGTGA GGGTTAATTT CGAGCTTGGC GTAATCATGG
     1861 TCATAGCTGT TTCCTGTGTG AAATTGTTAT CCGCTCACAA TTCCACACAA CATACGAGCC
     1921 GGAAGCATAA AGTGTAAAGC CTGGGGTGCC TAATGAGTGA GCTAACTCAC ATTAATTGCG
     1981 TTGCGCTCAC TGCCCGCTTT CCAGTCGGGA AACCTGTCGT GCCAGCTGCA TTAATGAATC
     2041 GGCCAACGCG CGGGGAGAGG CGGTTTGCGT ATTGGGCGCT CTTCCGCTTC CTCGCTCACT
     2101 GACTCGCTGC GCTCGGTCGT TCGGCTGCGG CGAGCGGTAT CAGCTCACTC AAAGGCGGTA
     2161 ATACGGTTAT CCACAGAATC AGGGGATAAC GCAGGAAAGA ACATGTGAGC AAAAGGCCAG
     2221 CAAAAGGCCA GGAACCGTAA AAAGGCCGCG TTGCTGGCGT TTTTCCATAG GCTCCGCCCC
     2281 CCTGACGAGC ATCACAAAAA TCGACGCTCA AGTCAGAGGT GGCGAAACCC GACAGGACTA
     2341 TAAAGATACC AGGCGTTTCC CCCTGGAAGC TCCCTCGTGC GCTCTCCTGT TCCGACCCTG
     2401 CCGCTTACCG GATACCTGTC CGCCTTTCTC CCTTCGGGAA GCGTGGCGCT TTCTCATAGC
     2461 TCACGCTGTA GGTATCTCAG TTCGGTGTAG GTCGTTCGCT CCAAGCTGGG CTGTGTGCAC
     2521 GAACCCCCCG TTCAGCCCGA CCGCTGCGCC TTATCCGGTA ACTATCGTCT TGAGTCCAAC
     2581 CCGGTAAGAC ACGACTTATC GCCACTGGCA GCAGCCACTG GTAACAGGAT TAGCAGAGCG
     2641 AGGTATGTAG GCGGTGCTAC AGAGTTCTTG AAGTGGTGGC CTAACTACGG CTACACTAGA
     2701 AGGACAGTAT TTGGTATCTG CGCTCTGCTG AAGCCAGTTA CCTTCGGAAA AAGAGTTGGT
     2761 AGCTCTTGAT CCGGCAAACA AACCACCGCT GGTAGCGGTG GTTTTTTTGT TTGCAAGCAG
     2821 CAGATTACGC GCAGAAAAAA AGGATCTCAA GAAGATCCTT TGATCTTTTC TACGGGGTCT
     2881 GACGCTCAGT GGAACGAAAA CTCACGTTAA GGGATTTTGG TCATGAGATT ATCAAAAAGG
     2941 ATCTTCACCT AGATCCTTTT AAATTAAAAA TGAAGTTTTA AATCAATCTA AAGTATATAT
     3001 GAGTAAACTT GGTCTGACAG TTACCAATGC TTAATCAGTG AGGCACCTAT CTCAGCGATC
     3061 TGTCTATTTC GTTCATCCAT AGTTGCCTGA CTCCCCGTCG TGTAGATAAC TACGATACGG
     3121 GAGGGCTTAC CATCTGGCCC CAGTGCTGCA ATGATACCGC GAGACCCACG CTCACCGGCT
     3181 CCAGATTTAT CAGCAATAAA CCAGCCAGCC GGAAGGGCCG AGCGCAGAAG TGGTCCTGCA
     3241 ACTTTATCCG CCTCCATCCA GTCTATTAAT TGTTGCCGGG AAGCTAGAGT AAGTAGTTCG
     3301 CCAGTTAATA GTTTGCGCAA CGTTGTTGCC ATTGCTACAG GCATCGTGGT GTCACGCTCG
     3361 TCGTTTGGTA TGGCTTCATT CAGCTCCGGT TCCCAACGAT CAAGGCGAGT TACATGATCC
     3421 CCCATGTTGT GCAAAAAAGC GGTTAGCTCC TTCGGTCCTC CGATCGTTGT CAGAAGTAAG
     3481 TTGGCCGCAG TGTTATCACT CATGGTTATG GCAGCACTGC ATAATTCTCT TACTGTCATG
     3541 CCATCCGTAA GATGCTTTTC TGTGACTGGT GAGTACTCAA CCAAGTCATT CTGAGAATAG
     3601 TGTATGCGGC GACCGAGTTG CTCTTGCCCG GCGTCAATAC GGGATAATAC CGCGCCACAT
     3661 AGCAGAACTT TAAAAGTGCT CATCATTGGA AAACGTTCTT CGGGGCGAAA ACTCTCAAGG
     3721 ATCTTACCGC TGTTGAGATC CAGTTCGATG TAACCCACTC GTGCACCCAA CTGATCTTCA
     3781 GCATCTTTTA CTTTCACCAG CGTTTCTGGG TGAGCAAAAA CAGGAAGGCA AAATGCCGCA
     3841 AAAAAGGGAA TAAGGGCGAC ACGGAAATGT TGAATACTCA TACTCTTCCT TTTTCAATAT
     3901 TATTGAAGCA TTTATCAGGG TTATTGTCTC ATGAGCGGAT ACATATTTGA ATGTATTTAG
     3961 AAAAATAAAC AAATAGGGGT TCCGCGCACA TTTCCCCGAA AAGTGC
//
