# Supplementary material for: The mIAA7 degron improves auxin-mediated degradation in Caenorhabditis elegans
Source: G3 (Bethesda). 2022 Aug 27;12(10):jkac222. doi: 10.1093/g3journal/jkac222 (PMC9526053; doi:10.1093/g3journal/jkac222)
Supplement: jkac222_File_S1 [file jkac222_file_s1.zip › Supplemental File 1/Plasmids/pjjs004.gb]

LOCUS       pJJS004                 4012 bp ds-DNA     circular     11-MAY-2022
DEFINITION  .
FEATURES             Location/Qualifiers
     rep_origin      complement(12..452)
                     /label="F1 ori"
                     /ApEinfo_revcolor=#d59687
                     /ApEinfo_fwdcolor=#d59687
     rep_origin      24..330
                     /label="F1 ori"
                     /ApEinfo_revcolor=#b1ff67
                     /ApEinfo_fwdcolor=#b1ff67
     CDS             complement(463..531)
                     /label="LacZ alpha"
                     /ApEinfo_revcolor=#84b0dc
                     /ApEinfo_fwdcolor=#84b0dc
     primer_bind     602..619
                     /label="M13-fwd"
                     /ApEinfo_revcolor=#84b0dc
                     /ApEinfo_fwdcolor=#84b0dc
     primer_bind     626..645
                     /label="T7"
                     /ApEinfo_revcolor=#84b0dc
                     /ApEinfo_fwdcolor=#84b0dc
     misc_feature    654..689
                     /label="C-tag Linker"
                     /ApEinfo_revcolor=#b4abac
                     /ApEinfo_fwdcolor=#b4abac
     misc_feature    690..842
                     /label="mCherry_cai_0.99"
                     /ApEinfo_revcolor=#f58a5e
                     /ApEinfo_fwdcolor=#f58a5e
     misc_feature    894..1115
                     /label="mCherry_cai_0.99"
                     /ApEinfo_revcolor=#f58a5e
                     /ApEinfo_fwdcolor=#f58a5e
     misc_feature    1167..1374
                     /label="mCherry_cai_0.99"
                     /ApEinfo_revcolor=#f58a5e
                     /ApEinfo_fwdcolor=#f58a5e
     misc_feature    1426..1547
                     /label="mCherry_cai_0.99"
                     /ApEinfo_revcolor=#f58a5e
                     /ApEinfo_fwdcolor=#f58a5e
     misc_feature    1548..1655
                     /label="miniIAA7"
                     /ApEinfo_revcolor=#ffef86
                     /ApEinfo_fwdcolor=#ffef86
     misc_feature    1707..1802
                     /label="miniIAA7"
                     /ApEinfo_revcolor=#ffef86
                     /ApEinfo_fwdcolor=#ffef86
     primer_bind     complement(1825..1844)
                     /label="T3"
                     /ApEinfo_revcolor=#85dae9
                     /ApEinfo_fwdcolor=#85dae9
     primer_bind     complement(1862..1882)
                     /label="M13-rev"
                     /ApEinfo_revcolor=#84b0dc
                     /ApEinfo_fwdcolor=#84b0dc
     misc_binding    complement(1888..1910)
                     /label="LacO"
                     /ApEinfo_revcolor=#84b0dc
                     /ApEinfo_fwdcolor=#84b0dc
     rep_origin      complement(2250..2932)
                     /label="ColE1 origin"
                     /ApEinfo_revcolor=#b7e6d7
                     /ApEinfo_fwdcolor=#b7e6d7
     CDS             complement(3030..3689)
                     /label="AmpR"
                     /ApEinfo_revcolor=#ffef86
                     /ApEinfo_fwdcolor=#ffef86
ORIGIN
        1 CACCTGNNNN NNNNNNNNNN NNNNNNNNNN NNNNNNNNNN NNNNNNNNNN NNNNNNNNNN
       61 NNNNNNNNNN NNNNNNNNNN NNNNNNNNNN NNNNNNNNNN NNNNNNNNNN NNNNNNNNNN
      121 NNNNNNNNNN CNNNNNNNNN NNNNNNNNNN NNNNNNNNNN NNNNNNNNNN NNNNNNNNNN
      181 NNNNNNNNNN NNNNNNNNNN NNNNNNNNNN NNNNNNNNNN NNANNNNNNN NNNNNNNNNN
      241 NNNNNNNNNN NNNNNNNNNN NNNNNNNNNN NNCCTTTGAC GTTGGAGTCC ACGTTCTTTN
      301 NNNNNNNNNN NNNNNNNNNN NNNNNNNNNN NNNNNNACCC TATCTCGGTC TATTCTTTTG
      361 ATTTATAAGG GATTTTGCCG ATTTCGGCCT ATTGGTTAAA AAATGAGCTG ATTTAACAAA
      421 AATTTAACGC GAATTTTAAC AAAATATTAA CGCTTACAAT TTCCATTCGC CATTCAGGCT
      481 GCGCAACTGT TGGGAAGGGC GATCGGTGCG GGCCTCTTCG CTATTACGCC AGCTGGCGAA
      541 AGGGGGATGT GCTGCAAGGC GATTAAGTTG GGTAACGCCA GGGTTTTCCC AGTCACGACG
      601 TTGTAAAACG ACGGCCAGTG AATTGTAATA CGACTCACTA TAGGGCGAAT TGGGGCAGCG
      661 GTGGCAGTGG AGGTACCGGC GGAAGCGGTA TGTCCAAGGG AGAGGAGGAC AACATGGCCA
      721 TCATCAAGGA GTTCATGCGT TTCAAGGTCC ACATGGAGGG ATCAGTCAAC GGACACGAGT
      781 TCGAGATCGA GGGAGAGGGA GAGGGACGTC CATACGAGGG AACCCAAACC GCCAAGCTCA
      841 AGgtaagttt aaacatatat atactaacta accctgatta tttaaatttt cagGTCACCA
      901 AGGGAGGACC ACTCCCATTC GCCTGGGACA TCCTCTCCCC ACAATTCATG TACGGATCAA
      961 AGGCCTACGT CAAGCACCCA GCCGACATCC CAGACTACCT CAAGCTCTCC TTCCCAGAGG
     1021 GATTCAAGTG GGAGCGTGTC ATGAACTTCG AGGACGGAGG AGTCGTCACC GTCACCCAAG
     1081 ACTCCTCCCT CCAAGACGGA GAGTTCATCT ACAAGgtaag tttaaacagt tcggtactaa
     1141 ctaaccatac atatttaaat tttcagGTCA AGCTCCGTGG AACCAACTTC CCATCCGACG
     1201 GACCAGTCAT GCAAAAGAAG ACCATGGGAT GGGAGGCCTC CTCCGAGCGT ATGTACCCAG
     1261 AGGACGGAGC CCTCAAGGGA GAGATCAAGC AACGTCTCAA GCTCAAGGAC GGAGGACACT
     1321 ACGACGCCGA GGTCAAGACC ACCTACAAGG CCAAGAAGCC AGTCCAACTC CCAGgtaagt
     1381 ttaaacatga ttttactaac taactaatct gatttaaatt ttcagGAGCC TACAACGTCA
     1441 ACATCAAGCT CGACATCACC TCCCACAACG AGGACTACAC CATCGTCGAG CAATACGAGC
     1501 GTGCCGAGGG ACGTCACTCC ACCGGAGGAA TGGACGAGCT CTACAAGGGA TTCTCCGAGA
     1561 CCGTCGACCT CATGCTCAAC CTCCAATCCA ACAAGGAGGG ATCCGTCGAC CTCAAGAACG
     1621 TCTCCGCCGT CCCAAAGGAG AAGACCACCC TCAAGgtaag tttaaacata tatatactaa
     1681 ctaaccctga ttatttaaat tttcagGACC CATCCAAGCC ACCAGCCAAG GCCCAAGTCG
     1741 TCGGATGGCC ACCAGTCCGT AACTACCGTA AGAACATGAT GACCCAACAA AAGACCTCCT
     1801 CCGCGGTGGA GCTCCAGCTT TTGTTCCCTT TAGTGAGGGT TAATTTCGAG CTTGGCGTAA
     1861 TCATGGTCAT AGCTGTTTCC TGTGTGAAAT TGTTATCCGC TCACAATTCC ACACAACATA
     1921 CGAGCCGGAA GCATAAAGTG TAAAGCCTGG GGTGCCTAAT GAGTGAGCTA ACTCACATTA
     1981 ATTGCGTTGC GCTCACTGCC CGCTTTCCAG TCGGGAAACC TGTCGTGCCA GCTGCATTAA
     2041 TGAATCGGCC AACGCGCGGG GAGAGGCGGT TTGCGTATTG GGCGCTCTTC CGCTTCCTCG
     2101 CTCACTGACT CGCTGCGCTC GGTCGTTCGG CTGCGGCGAG CGGTATCAGC TCACTCAAAG
     2161 GCGGTAATAC GGTTATCCAC AGAATCAGGG GATAACGCAG GAAAGAACAT GTGAGCAAAA
     2221 GGCCAGCAAA AGGCCAGGAA CCGTAAAAAG GCCGCGTTGC TGGCGTTTTT CCATAGGCTC
     2281 CGCCCCCCTG ACGAGCATCA CAAAAATCGA CGCTCAAGTC AGAGGTGGCG AAACCCGACA
     2341 GGACTATAAA GATACCAGGC GTTTCCCCCT GGAAGCTCCC TCGTGCGCTC TCCTGTTCCG
     2401 ACCCTGCCGC TTACCGGATA CCTGTCCGCC TTTCTCCCTT CGGGAAGCGT GGCGCTTTCT
     2461 CATAGCTCAC GCTGTAGGTA TCTCAGTTCG GTGTAGGTCG TTCGCTCCAA GCTGGGCTGT
     2521 GTGCACGAAC CCCCCGTTCA GCCCGACCGC TGCGCCTTAT CCGGTAACTA TCGTCTTGAG
     2581 TCCAACCCGG TAAGACACGA CTTATCGCCA CTGGCAGCAG CCACTGGTAA CAGGATTAGC
     2641 AGAGCGAGGT ATGTAGGCGG TGCTACAGAG TTCTTGAAGT GGTGGCCTAA CTACGGCTAC
     2701 ACTAGAAGGA CAGTATTTGG TATCTGCGCT CTGCTGAAGC CAGTTACCTT CGGAAAAAGA
     2761 GTTGGTAGCT CTTGATCCGG CAAACAAACC ACCGCTGGTA GCGGTGGTTT TTTTGTTTGC
     2821 AAGCAGCAGA TTACGCGCAG AAAAAAAGGA TCTCAAGAAG ATCCTTTGAT CTTTTCTACG
     2881 GGGTCTGACG CTCAGTGGAA CGAAAACTCA CGTTAAGGGA TTTTGGTCAT GAGATTATCA
     2941 AAAAGGATCT TCACCTAGAT CCTTTTAAAT TAAAAATGAA GTTTTAAATC AATCTAAAGT
     3001 ATATATGAGT AAACTTGGTC TGACAGTTAC CAATGCTTAA TCAGTGAGGC ACCTATCTCA
     3061 GCGATCTGTC TATTTCGTTC ATCCATAGTT GCCTGACTCC CCGTCGTGTA GATAACTACG
     3121 ATACGGGAGG GCTTACCATC TGGCCCCAGT GCTGCAATGA TACCGCGAGA CCCACGCTCA
     3181 CCGGCTCCAG ATTTATCAGC AATAAACCAG CCAGCCGGAA GGGCCGAGCG CAGAAGTGGT
     3241 CCTGCAACTT TATCCGCCTC CATCCAGTCT ATTAATTGTT GCCGGGAAGC TAGAGTAAGT
     3301 AGTTCGCCAG TTAATAGTTT GCGCAACGTT GTTGCCATTG CTACAGGCAT CGTGGTGTCA
     3361 CGCTCGTCGT TTGGTATGGC TTCATTCAGC TCCGGTTCCC AACGATCAAG GCGAGTTACA
     3421 TGATCCCCCA TGTTGTGCAA AAAAGCGGTT AGCTCCTTCG GTCCTCCGAT CGTTGTCAGA
     3481 AGTAAGTTGG CCGCAGTGTT ATCACTCATG GTTATGGCAG CACTGCATAA TTCTCTTACT
     3541 GTCATGCCAT CCGTAAGATG CTTTTCTGTG ACTGGTGAGT ACTCAACCAA GTCATTCTGA
     3601 GAATAGTGTA TGCGGCGACC GAGTTGCTCT TGCCCGGCGT CAATACGGGA TAATACCGCG
     3661 CCACATAGCA GAACTTTAAA AGTGCTCATC ATTGGAAAAC GTTCTTCGGG GCGAAAACTC
     3721 TCAAGGATCT TACCGCTGTT GAGATCCAGT TCGATGTAAC CCACTCGTGC ACCCAACTGA
     3781 TCTTCAGCAT CTTTTACTTT CACCAGCGTT TCTGGGTGAG CAAAAACAGG AAGGCAAAAT
     3841 GCCGCAAAAA AGGGAATAAG GGCGACACGG AAATGTTGAA TACTCATACT CTTCCTTTTT
     3901 CAATATTATT GAAGCATTTA TCAGGGTTAT TGTCTCATGA GCGGATACAT ATTTGAATGT
     3961 ATTTAGAAAA ATAAACAAAT AGGGGTTCCG CGCACATTTC CCCGAAAAGT GC
//
